>Addgene plasmid #22799 | Ai9 | addgene full sequence | sequence record 429033 | Addgene NGS Result
CCGCGGCAGGCCCTCCGAGCGTGGTGGAGCCGTTCTGTGAGACAGCCGGGTACGAGTCGTGACGCTGGAA
GGGGCAAGCGGGTGGTGGGCAGGAATGCGGTCCGCCCTGCAGCAACCGGAGGGGGAGGGAGAAGGGAGCG
GAAAAGTCTCCACCGGACGCGGCCATGGCTCGGGGGGGGGGGGGCAGCGGAGGAGCGCTTCCGGCCGACG
TCTCGTCGCTGATTGGCTTCTTTTCCTCCCGCCGTGTGTGAAAACACAAATGGCGTGTTTTGGTTGGCGT
AAGGCGCCTGTCAGTTAACGGCAGCCGGAGTGCGCAGCCGCCGGCAGCCTCGCTCTGCCCACTGGGTGGG
GCGGGAGGTAGGTGGGGTGAGGCGAGCTGGACGTGCGGGCGCGGTCGGCCTCTGGCGGGGCGGGGGAGGG
GAGGGAGGGTCAGCGAAAGTAGCTCGCGCGCGAGCGGCCGCCCACCCTCCCCTTCCTCTGGGGGAGTCGT
TTTACCCGCCGCCGGCCGGGCCTCGTCGTCTGATTGGCTCTCGGGGCCCAGAAAACTGGCCCTTGCCATT
GGCTCGTGTTCGTGCAAGTTGAGTCCATCCGCCGGCCAGCGGGGGCGGCGAGGAGGCGCTCCCAGGTTCC
GGCCCTCCCCTCGGCCCCGCGCCGCAGAGTCTGGCCGCGCGCCCCTGCGCAACGTGGCAGGAAGCGCGCG
CTGGGGGCGGGGACGGGCAGTAGGGCTGAGCGGCTGCGGGGCGGGTGCAAGCACGTTTCCGACTTGAGTT
GCCTCAAGAGGGGCGTGCTGAGCCAGACCTCCATCGCGCACTCCGGGGAGTGGAGGGAAGGAGCGAGGGC
TCAGTTGGGCTGTTTTGGAGGCAGGAAGCACTTGCTCTCCCAAAGTCGCTCTGAGTTGTTATCAGTAAGG
GAGCTGCAGTGGAGTAGGCGGGGAGAAGGCCGCACCCTTCTCCGGAGGGGGGAGGGGAGTGTTGCAATAC
CTTTCTGGGAGTTCTCTGCTGCCTCCTGGCTTCTGAGGACCGCCCTGGGCCTGGGAGAATCCCTTCCCCC
TCTTCCCTCGTGATCTGCAACTCCAGTCTTTCTAGCCTTAATTAACCGTTTAAACAATTCTGCAGGAATC
TAGTTATTAATAGTAATCAATTACGGGGTCATTAGTTCATAGCCCATATATGGAGTTCCGCGTTACATAA
CTTACGGTAAATGGCCCGCCTGGCTGACCGCCCAACGACCCCCGCCCATTGACGTCAATAATGACGTATG
TTCCCATAGTAACGCCAATAGGGACTTTCCATTGACGTCAATGGGTGGAGTATTTACGGTAAACTGCCCA
CTTGGCAGTACATCAAGTGTATCATATGCCAAGTACGCCCCCTATTGACGTCAATGACGGTAAATGGCCC
GCCTGGCATTATGCCCAGTACATGACCTTATGGGACTTTCCTACTTGGCAGTACATCTACGTATTAGTCA
TCGCTATTACCATGGTCGAGGTGAGCCCCACGTTCTGCTTCACTCTCCCCATCTCCCCCCCCTCCCCACC
CCCAATTTTGTATTTATTTATTTTTTAATTATTTTGTGCAGCGATGGGGGCGGGGGGGGGGGGGGGGGCG
CGCCAGGCGGGGCGGGGCGGGGCGAGGGGCGGGGCGGGGCGAGGCGGAGAGGTGCGGCGGCAGCCAATCA
GAGCGGCGCGCTCCGAAAGTTTCCTTTTATGGCGAGGCGGCGGCGGCGGCGGCCCTATAAAAAGCGAAGC
GCGCGGCGGGCGGGAGTCGCTGCGCGCTGCCTTCGCCCCGTGCCCCGCTCCGCCGCCGCCTCGCGCCGCC
CGCCCCGGCTCTGACTGACCGCGTTACTCCCACAGGTGAGCGGGCGGGACGGCCCTTCTCCTCCGGGCTG
TAATTAGCGCTTGGTTTAATGACGGCTTGTTTCTTTTCTGTGGCTGCGTGAAAGCCTTGAGGGGCTCCGG
GAGGGCCCTTTGTGCGGGGGGAGCGGCTCGGGGGGTGCGTGCGTGTGTGTGTGCGTGGGGAGCGCCGCGT
GCGGCTCCGCGCTGCCCGGCGGCTGTGAGCGCTGCGGGCGCGGCGCGGGGCTTTGTGCGCTCCGCAGTGT
GCGCGAGGGGAGCGCGGCCGGGGGCGGTGCCCCGCGGTGCGGGGGGGGCTGCGAGGGGAACAAAGGCTGC
GTGCGGGGTGTGTGCGTGGGGGGGTGAGCAGGGGGTGTGGGCGCGTCGGTCGGGCTGCAACCCCCCCTGC
ACCCCCCTCCCCGAGTTGCTGAGCACGGCCCGGCTTCGGGTGCGGGGCTCCGTACGGGGCGTGGCGCGGG
GCTCGCCGTGCCGGGCGGGGGGTGGCGGCAGGTGGGGGTGCCGGGCGGGGCGGGGCCGCCTCGGGCCGGG
GAGGGCTCGGGGGAGGGGCGCGGCGGCCCCCGGAGCGCCGGCGGCTGTCGAGGCGCGGCGAGCCGCAGCC
ATTGCCTTTTATGGTAATCGTGCGAGAGGGCGCAGGGACTTCCTTTGTCCCAAATCTGTGCGGAGCCGAA
ATCTGGGAGGCGCCGCCGCACCCCCTCTAGCGGGCGCGGGGCGAAGCGGTGCGGCGCCGGCAGGAAGGAA
ATGGGCGGGGAGGGCCTTCGTGCGTCGCCGCGCCGCCGTCCCCTTCTCCCTCTCCAGCCTCGGGGCTGTC
CGCGGGGGGACGGCTGCCTTCGGGGGGGACGGGGCAGGGCGGGGTTCGGCTTCTGGCGTGTGACCGGCGG
CTCTAGAGCCTCTGCTAACCATGTTCATGCCTTCTTCTTTTTCCTACAGCTCCTGGGCAACGTGCTGGTT
ATTGTGCTGTCTCATCATTTTGGCAAAGAATTGATTTGATACCGCGGGCCCTAAGAAGTTCCTATTCTCT
AGAAAGTATAGGAACTTCGTCGACATTTAAATCATTTAAATATAACTTCGTATAATGTATGCTATACGAA
GTTATTCGCGATGAATAAATGAAAGCTTGCAGATCTGCGACTCTAGAGGATCTGCGACTCTAGAGGATCA
TAATCAGCCATACCACATTTGTAGAGGTTTTACTTGCTTTAAAAAACCTCCCACACCTCCCCCTGAACCT
GAAACATAAAATGAATGCAATTGTTGTTGTTAACTTGTTTATTGCAGCTTATAATGGTTACAAATAAAGC
AATAGCATCACAAATTTCACAAATAAAGCATTTTTTTCACTGCATTCTAGTTGTGGTTTGTCCAAACTCA
TCAATGTATCTTATCATGTCTGGATCTGCGACTCTAGAGGATCATAATCAGCCATACCACATTTGTAGAG
GTTTTACTTGCTTTAAAAAACCTCCCACACCTCCCCCTGAACCTGAAACATAAAATGAATGCAATTGTTG
TTGTTAACTTGTTTATTGCAGCTTATAATGGTTACAAATAAAGCAATAGCATCACAAATTTCACAAATAA
AGCATTTTTTTCACTGCATTCTAGTTGTGGTTTGTCCAAACTCATCAATGTATCTTATCATGTCTGGATC
TGCGACTCTAGAGGATCATAATCAGCCATACCACATTTGTAGAGGTTTTACTTGCTTTAAAAAACCTCCC
ACACCTCCCCCTGAACCTGAAACATAAAATGAATGCAATTGTTGTTGTTAACTTGTTTATTGCAGCTTAT
AATGGTTACAAATAAAGCAATAGCATCACAAATTTCACAAATAAAGCATTTTTTTCACTGCATTCTAGTT
GTGGTTTGTCCAAACTCATCAATGTATCTTATCATGTCTGGATCCCCATCAAGCTGATCCGGAACCCTTA
ATATAACTTCGTATAATGTATGCTATACGAAGTTATTAGGTCCCTCGACCTGCAGCCCAAGCTAGATCGA
ATTCGGCCGGCCTTGTACGCGTTAAGTGCAACACGATCCCGCCACCATGGTGAGCAAGGGCGAGGAGGTC
ATCAAAGAGTTCATGCGCTTCAAGGTGCGCATGGAGGGCTCCATGAACGGCCACGAGTTCGAGATCGAGG
GCGAGGGCGAGGGCCGCCCCTACGAGGGCACCCAGACCGCCAAGCTGAAGGTGACCAAGGGCGGCCCCCT
GCCCTTCGCCTGGGACATCCTGTCCCCCCAGTTCATGTACGGCTCCAAGGCGTACGTGAAGCACCCCGCC
GACATCCCCGATTACAAGAAGCTGTCCTTCCCCGAGGGCTTCAAGTGGGAGCGCGTGATGAACTTCGAGG
ACGGCGGTCTGGTGACCGTGACCCAGGACTCCTCCCTGCAGGACGGCACGCTGATCTACAAGGTGAAGAT
GCGCGGCACCAACTTCCCCCCCGACGGCCCCGTAATGCAGAAGAAGACCATGGGCTGGGAGGCCTCCACC
GAGCGCCTGTACCCCCGCGACGGCGTGCTGAAGGGCGAGATCCACCAGGCCCTGAAGCTGAAGGACGGCG
GCCACTACCTGGTGGAGTTCAAGACCATCTACATGGCCAAGAAGCCCGTGCAACTGCCCGGCTACTACTA
CGTGGACACCAAGCTGGACATCACCTCCCACAACGAGGACTACACCATCGTGGAACAGTACGAGCGCTCC
GAGGGCCGCCACCACCTGTTCCTGGGGCATGGCACCGGCAGCACCGGCAGCGGCAGCTCCGGCACCGCCT
CCTCCGAGGACAACAACATGGCCGTCATCAAAGAGTTCATGCGCTTCAAGGTGCGCATGGAGGGCTCCAT
GAACGGCCACGAGTTCGAGATCGAGGGCGAGGGCGAGGGCCGCCCCTACGAGGGCACCCAGACCGCCAAG
CTGAAGGTGACCAAGGGCGGCCCCCTGCCCTTCGCCTGGGACATCCTGTCCCCCCAGTTCATGTACGGCT
CCAAGGCGTACGTGAAGCACCCCGCCGACATCCCCGATTACAAGAAGCTGTCCTTCCCCGAGGGCTTCAA
GTGGGAGCGCGTGATGAACTTCGAGGACGGCGGTCTGGTGACCGTGACCCAGGACTCCTCCCTGCAGGAC
GGCACGCTGATCTACAAGGTGAAGATGCGCGGCACCAACTTCCCCCCCGACGGCCCCGTAATGCAGAAGA
AGACCATGGGCTGGGAGGCCTCCACCGAGCGCCTGTACCCCCGCGACGGCGTGCTGAAGGGCGAGATCCA
CCAGGCCCTGAAGCTGAAGGACGGCGGCCACTACCTGGTGGAGTTCAAGACCATCTACATGGCCAAGAAG
CCCGTGCAACTGCCCGGCTACTACTACGTGGACACCAAGCTGGACATCACCTCCCACAACGAGGACTACA
CCATCGTGGAACAGTACGAGCGCTCCGAGGGCCGCCACCACCTGTTCCTGTACGGCATGGACGAGCTGTA
CAAGTAAGAATTGTGTTGCACTTAACGCGTACAAGGCCGGCCCTGCAGGAATTCGATATCAAGCTTATCG
ATAATCAACCTCTGGATTACAAAATTTGTGAAAGATTGACTGGTATTCTTAACTATGTTGCTCCTTTTAC
GCTATGTGGATACGCTGCTTTAATGCCTTTGTATCATGCTATTGCTTCCCGTATGGCTTTCATTTTCTCC
TCCTTGTATAAATCCTGGTTGCTGTCTCTTTATGAGGAGTTGTGGCCCGTTGTCAGGCAACGTGGCGTGG
TGTGCACTGTGTTTGCTGACGCAACCCCCACTGGTTGGGGCATTGCCACCACCTGTCAGCTCCTTTCCGG
GACTTTCGCTTTCCCCCTCCCTATTGCCACGGCGGAACTCATCGCCGCCTGCCTTGCCCGCTGCTGGACA
GGGGCTCGGCTGTTGGGCACTGACAATTCCGTGGTGTTGTCGGGGAAATCATCGTCCTTTCCTTGGCTGC
TCGCCTGTGTTGCCACCTGGATTCTGCGCGGGACGTCCTTCTGCTACGTCCCTTCGGCCCTCAATCCAGC
GGACCTTCCTTCCCGCGGCCTGCTGCCGGCTCTGCGGCCTCTTCCGCGTCTTCGCCTTCGCCCTCAGACG
AGTCGGATCTCCCTTTGGGCCGCCTCCCCGCATCGATACCGTCGACCTCGACCTCGACTGTGCCTTCTAG
TTGCCAGCCATCTGTTGTTTGCCCCTCCCCCGTGCCTTCCTTGACCCTGGAAGGTGCCACTCCCACTGTC
CTTTCCTAATAAAATGAGGAAATTGCATCGCATTGTCTGAGTAGGTGTCATTCTATTCTGGGGGGTGGGG
TGGGGCAGGACAGCAAGGGGGAGGATTGGGAAGACAATGGCAGGCATGCTGGGGAACTAGTGGTGCCAGG
GCGTGCCCTTGGGCTCCCCGGGCGCGGCGGCCGCATCGAATTCTACCGGGTAGGGGAGGCGCTTTTCCCA
AGGCAGTCTGGAGCATGCGCTTTAGCAGCCCCGCTGGGCACTTGGCGCTACACAAGTGGCCTCTGGCCTC
GCACACATTCCACATCCACCGGTAGGCGCCAACCGGCTCCGTTCTTTGGTGGCCCCTTCGCGCCACCTTC
TACTCCTCCCCTAGTCAGGAAGTTCCCCCCCGCCCCGCAGCTCGCGTCGTGCAGGACGTGACAAATGGAA
GTAGCACGTCTCACTAGTCTCGTGCAGATGGACAGCACCGCTGAGCAATGGAAGCGGGTAGGCCTTTGGG
GCAGCGGCCAATAGCAGCTTTGCTCCTTCGCTTTCTGGGCTCAGAGGCTGGGAAGGGGTGGGTCCGGGGG
CGGGCTCAGGGGCGGGCTCAGGGGCGGGGCGGGCGCCCGAAGGTCCTCCGGAGGCCCGGCATTCTGCACG
CTTCAAAAGCGCACGTCTGCCGCGCTGTTCTCCTCTTCCTCATCTCCGGGCCTTTCGACCTGCAATCGCC
GCTAGCGAAGTTCCTATTCTCTAGAAAGTATAGGAACTTCGCCACCATGGGATCGGCCATTGAACAAGAT
GGATTGCACGCAGGTTCTCCGGCCGCTTGGGTGGAGAGGCTATTCGGCTATGACTGGGCACAACAGACAA
TCGGCTGCTCTGATGCCGCCGTGTTCCGGCTGTCAGCGCAGGGGCGCCCGGTTCTTTTTGTCAAGACCGA
CCTGTCCGGTGCCCTGAATGAACTGCAGGACGAGGCAGCGCGGCTATCGTGGCTGGCCACGACGGGCGTT
CCTTGCGCAGCTGTGCTCGACGTTGTCACTGAAGCGGGAAGGGACTGGCTGCTATTGGGCGAAGTGCCGG
GGCAGGATCTCCTGTCATCTCACCTTGCTCCTGCCGAGAAAGTATCCATCATGGCTGATGCAATGCGGCG
GCTGCATACGCTTGATCCGGCTACCTGCCCATTCGACCACCAAGCGAAACATCGCATCGAGCGAGCACGT
ACTCGGATGGAAGCCGGTCTTGTCGATCAGGATGATCTGGACGAAGAGCATCAGGGGCTCGCGCCAGCCG
AACTGTTCGCCAGGCTCAAGGCGCGCATGCCCGACGGCGATGATCTCGTCGTGACCCATGGCGATGCCTG
CTTGCCGAATATCATGGTGGAAAATGGCCGCTTTTCTGGATTCATCGACTGTGGCCGGCTGGGTGTGGCG
GACCGCTATCAGGACATAGCGTTGGCTACCCGTGATATTGCTGAAGAGCTTGGCGGCGAATGGGCTGACC
GCTTCCTCGTGCTTTACGGTATCGCCGCTCCCGATTCGCAGCGCATCGCCTTCTATCGCCTTCTTGACGA
GTTCTTCTGAGGGGATCCGCTGTAAGTCTGCAGAAATTGATGATCTATTAAACAATAAAGATGTCCACTA
AAATGGAAGTTTTTCCTGTCATACTTTGTTAAGAAGGGTGAGAACAGAGTACCTACATTTTGAATGGAAG
GATTGGAGCTACGGGGGTGGGGGTGGGGTGGGATTAGATAAATGCCTGCTCTTTACTGAAGGCTCTTTAC
TATTGCTTTATGATAATGTTTCATAGTTGGATATCATAATTTAAACAAGCAAAACCAAATTAAGGGCCAG
CTCATTCCTCCCACTCATGATCTATAGATCTATAGATCTCTCGTGGGATCATTGTTTTTCTCTTGATTCC
CACTTTGTGGTTCTAAGTACTGTGGTTTCCAAATGTGTCAGTTTCATAGCCTGAAGAACGAGATCAGCAG
CCTCTGTTCCACATACACTTCATTCTCAGTATTGTTTTGCCAAGTTCTAATTCCATCAGAAAGCTTGCAG
AAGATCTCCCCAACTGGGGTAACCTTTGAGTTCTCTCAGTTGGGGGGGCGCGCCGGCTAGAAGATGGGCG
GGAGTCTTCTGGGCAGGCTTAAAGGCTAACCTGGTGTGTGGGCGTTGTCCTGCAGGGGAATTGAACAGGT
GTAAAATTGGAGGGACAAGACTTCCCACAGATTTTCGGTTTTGTCGGGAAGTTTTTTAATAGGGGCAAAT
AAGGAAAATGGGAGGATAGGTAGTCATCTGGGGTTTTATGCAGCAAAACTACAGGTTATTATTGCTTGTG
ATCCGCCTCGGAGTATTTTCCATCGAGGTAGATTAAAGACATGCTCACCCGAGTTTTATACTCTCCTGCT
TGAGATCCTTACTACAGTATGAAATTACAGTGTCGCGAGTTAGACTATGTAAGCAGAATTTTAATCATTT
TTAAAGAGCCCAGTACTTCATATCCATTTCTCCCGCTCCTTCTGCAGCCTTATCAAAAGGTATTTTAGAA
CACTCATTTTAGCCCCATTTTCATTTATTATACTGGCTTATCCAACCCCTAGACAGAGCATTGGCATTTT
CCCTTTCCTGATCTTAGAAGTCTGATGACTCATGAAACCAGACAGATTAGTTACATACACCACAAATCGA
GGCTGTAGCTGGGGCCTCAACACTGCAGTTCTTTTATAACTCCTTAGTACACTTTTTGTTGATCCTTTGC
CTTGATCCTTAATTTTCAGTGTCTATCACCTCTCCCGTCAGGTGGTGTTCCACATTTGGGCCTATTCTCA
GTCCAGGGAGTTTTACAACAATAGATGTATTGAGAATCCAACCTAAAGCTTAACTTTCCACTCCCATGAA
TGCCTCTCTCCTTTTTCTCCATTTATAAACTGAGCTATTAACCATTAATGGTTTCCAGGTGGATGTCTCC
TCCCCCAATATTACCTGATGTATCTTACATATTGCCAGGCTGATATTTTAAGACATTAAAAGGTATATTT
CATTATTGAGCCACATGGTATTGATTACTGCTTACTAAAATTTTGTCATTGTACACATCTGTAAAAGGTG
GTTCCTTTTGGAATGCAAAGTTCAGGTGTTTGTTGTCTTTCCTGACCTAAGGTCTTGTGAGCTTGTATTT
TTTCTATTTAAGCAGTGCTTTCTCTTGGACTGGCTTGACTCATGGCATTCTACACGTTATTGCTGGTCTA
AATGTGATTTTGCCAAGCTTCTTCAGGACCTATAATTTTGCTTGACTTGTAGCCAAACACAAGTAAAATG
ATTAAGCAACAAATGTATTTGTGAAGCTTGGTTTTTAGGTTGTTGTGTTGTGTGTGCTTGTGCTCTATAA
TAATACTATCCAGGGGCTGGAGAGGTGGCTCGGAGTTCAAGAGCACAGACTGCTCTTCCAGAAGTCCTGA
GTTCAATTCCCAGCAACCACATGGTGGCTCACAACCATCTGTAATGGGATCTGATGCCCTCTTCTGGTGT
GTCTGAAGACCACAAGTGTATTCACATTAAATAAATAAATCCTCCTTCTTCTTCTTTTTTTTTTTTTTAA
AGAGAATACTGTCTCCAGTAGAATTTACTGAAGTAATGAAATACTTTGTGTTTGTTCCAATATGGTAGCC
AATAATCAAATTACTCTTTAAGCACTGGAAATGTTACCAAGGAACTAATTTTTATTTGAAGTGTAACTGT
GGACAGAGGAGCCATAACTGCAGACTTGTGGGATACAGAAGACCAATGCAGACTTTAATGTCTTTTCTCT
TACACTAAGCAATAAAGAAATAAAAATTGAACTTCTAGTATCCTATTTGTTTAAACTGCTAGCTTTACTT
AACTTTTGTGCTTCATCTATACAAAGCTGAAAGCTAAGTCTGCAGCCATTACTAAACATGAAAGCAAGTA
ATGATAATTTTGGATTTCAAAAATGTAGGGCCAGAGTTTAGCCAGCCAGTGGTGGTGCTTGCCTTTATGC
CTTTAATCCCAGCACTCTGGAGGCAGAGACAGGCAGATCTCTGAGTTTGAGCCCAGCCTGGTCTACACAT
CAAGTTCTATCTAGGATAGCCAGGAATACACACAGAAACCCTGTTGGGGAGGGGGGCTCTGAGATTTCAT
AAAATTATAATTGAAGCATTCCCTAATGAGCCACTATGGATGTGGCTAAATCCGTCTACCTTTCTGATGA
GATTTGGGTATTATTTTTTCTGTCTCTGCTGTTGGTTGGGTCTTTTGACACTGTGGGCTTTCTTTAAAGC
CTCCTTCCTGCCATGTGGTCTCTTGTTTGCTACTAACTTCCCATGGCTTAAATGGCATGGCTTTTTGCCT
TCTAAGGGCAGCTGCTGAGATTTGCAGCCTGATTTCCAGGGTGGGGTTGGGAAATCTTTCAAACACTAAA
ATTGTCCTTTAATTTTTTTTTTAAAAAATGGGTTATATAATAAACCTCATAAAATAGTTATGAGGAGTGA
GGTGGACTAATATTAAATGAGTCCCTCCCCTATAAAAGAGCTATTAAGGCTTTTTGTCTTATACTTAACT
TTTTTTTTAAATGTGGTATCTTTAGAACCAAGGGTCTTAGAGTTTTAGTATACAGAAACTGTTGCATCGC
TTAATCAGATTTTCTAGTTTCAAATCCAGAGAATCCAAATTCTTCACAGCCAAAGTCAAATTAAGAATTT
CTGACTTTTAATGTTAATTTGCTTACTGTGAATATAAAAATGATAGCTTTTCCTGAGGCAGGGTCTCACT
ATGTATCTCTGCCTGATCTGCAACAAGATATGTAGACTAAAGTTCTGCCTGCTTTTGTCTCCTGAATACT
AAGGTTAAAATGTAGTAATACTTTTGGAACTTGCAGGTCAGATTCTTTTATAGGGGACACACTAAGGGAG
CTTGGGTGATAGTTGGTAAAATGTGTTTCAAGTGATGAAAACTTGAATTATTATCACCGCAACCTACTTT
TTAAAAAAAAAAGCCAGGCCTGTTAGAGCATGCTTAAGGGATCCCTAGGACTTGCTGAGCACACAAGAGT
AGTTACTTGGCAGGCTCCTGGTGAGAGCATATTTCAAAAAACAAGGCAGACAACCAAGAAACTACAGTTA
AGGTTACCTGTCTTTAAACCATCTGCATATACACAGGGATATTAAAATATTCCAAATAATATTTCATTCA
AGTTTTCCCCCATCAAATTGGGACATGGATTTCTCCGGTGAATAGGCAGAGTTGGAAACTAAACAAATGT
TGGTTTTGTGATTTGTGAAATTGTTTTCAAGTGATAGTTAAAGCCCATGAGATACAGAACAAAGCTGCTA
TTTCGAGGTCTCTTGGTTTATACTCAGAAGCACTTCTTTGGGTTTCCCTGCACTATCCTGATCATGTGCT
AGGCCTACCTTAGGCTGATTGTTGTTCAAATAAACTTAAGTTTCCTGTCAGGTGATGTCATATGATTTCA
TATATCAAGGCAAAACATGTTATATATGTTAAACATTTGTACTTAATGTGAAAGTTAGGTCTTTGTGGGT
TTGATTTTTAATTTTCAAAACCTGAGCTAAATAAGTCATTTTTACATGTCTTACATTTGGTGGAATTGTA
TAATTGTGGTTTGCAGGCAAGACTCTCTGACCTAGTAACCCTACCTATAGAGCACTTTGCTGGGTCACAA
GTCTAGGAGTCAAGCATTTCACCTTGAAGTTGAGACGTTTTGTTAGTGTATACTAGTTTATATGTTGGAG
GACATGTTTATCCAGAAGATATTCAGGACTATTTTTGACTGGGCTAAGGAATTGATTCTGATTAGCACTG
TTAGTGAGCATTGAGTGGCCTTTAGGCTTGAATTGGAGTCACTTGTATATCTCAAATAATGCTGGCCTTT
TTTAAAAAGCCCTTGTTCTTTATCACCCTGTTTTCTACATAATTTTTGTTCAAAGAAATACTTGTTTGGA
TCTCCTTTTGACAACAATAGCATGTTTTCAAGCCATATTTTTTTTCCTTTTTTTTTTTTTTTTTGGTTTT
TCGAGACAGGGTTTCTCTGTATAGCCCTGGCTGTCCTGGAACTCACTTTGTAGACCAGGCTGGCCTCGAA
CTCAGAAATCCGCCTGCCTCTGCCTCCTGAGTGCCGGGATTAAAGGCGTGCACCACCACGCCTGGCTAAG
TTGGATATTTTGTTATATAACTATAACCAATACTAACTCCACTGGGTGGATTTTTAATTCAGTCAGTAGT
CTTAAGTGGTCTTTATTGGCCCTTCATTAAAATCTACTGTTCACTCTAACAGAGGCTGTTGGTACTAGTG
GCACTTAAGCAACTTCCTACGGATATACTAGCAGATTAAGGGTCAGGGATAGAAACTAGTCTAGCGTTTT
GTATACCTACCAGCTTTATACTACCTTGTTCTGATAGAAATATTTCAGGACATCTAGCTTATCGATACCG
TCGACGGTATCGATAAGCTTGATATCGAATTCTACCGGGTAGGGGAGGCGCTTTTCCCAAGGCAGTCTGG
AGCATGCGCTTTAGCAGCCCCGCTGGGCACTTGGCGCTACACAAGTGGCCTCTGGCCTCGCACACATTCC
ACATCCACCGGTAGGCGCCAACCGGCTCCGTTCTTTGGTGGCCCCTTCGCGCCACCTTCTACTCCTCCCC
TAGTCAGGAAGTTCCCCCCCGCCCCGCAGCTCGCGTCGTGCAGGACGTGACAAATGGAAGTAGCACGTCT
CACTAGTCTCGTGCAGATGGACAGCACCGCTGAGCAATGGAAGCGGGTAGGCCTTTGGGGCAGCGGCCAA
TAGCAGCTTTGCTCCTTCGCTTTCTGGGCTCAGAGGCTGGGAAGGGGTGGGTCCGGGGGCGGGCTCAGGG
GCGGGCTCAGGGGCGGGGCGGGCGCCCGAAGGTCCTCCGGAGGCCCGGCATTCTGCACGCTTCAAAAGCG
CACGTCTGCCGCGCTGTTCTCCTCTTCCTCATCTCCGGGCCTTTCGACCTGCAGGTCCTCGCCATGGATC
CTGATGATGTTGTTGATTCTTCTAAATCTTTTGTGATGGAAAACTTTTCTTCGTACCACGGGACTAAACC
TGGTTATGTAGATTCCATTCAAAAAGGTATACAAAAGCCAAAATCTGGTACACAAGGAAATTATGACGAT
GATTGGAAAGGGTTTTATAGTACCGACAATAAATACGACGCTGCGGGATACTCTGTAGATAATGAAAACC
CGCTCTCTGGAAAAGCTGGAGGCGTGGTCAAAGTGACGTATCCAGGACTGACGAAGGTTCTCGCACTAAA
AGTGGATAATGCCGAAACTATTAAGAAAGAGTTAGGTTTAAGTCTCACTGAACCGTTGATGGAGCAAGTC
GGAACGGAAGAGTTTATCAAAAGGTTCGGTGATGGTGCTTCGCGTGTAGTGCTCAGCCTTCCCTTCGCTG
AGGGGAGTTCTAGCGTTGAATATATTAATAACTGGGAACAGGCGAAAGCGTTAAGCGTAGAACTTGAGAT
TAATTTTGAAACCCGTGGAAAACGTGGCCAAGATGCGATGTATGAGTATATGGCTCAAGCCTGTGCAGGA
AATCGTGTCAGGCGATCTCTTTGTGAAGGAACCTTACTTCTGTGGTGTGACATAATTGGACAAACTACCT
ACAGAGATTTAAAGCTCTAAGGTAAATATAAAATTTTTAAGTGTATAATGTGTTAAACTACTGATTCTAA
TTGTTTGTGTATTTTAGATTCCAACCTATGGAACTGATGAATGGGAGCAGTGGTGGAATGCAGATCCTAG
AGCTCGCTGATCAGCCTCGACTGTGCCTTCTAGTTGCCAGCCATCTGTTGTTTGCCCCTCCCCCGTGCCT
TCCTTGACCCTGGAAGGTGCCACTCCCACTGTCCTTTCCTAATAAAATGAGGAAATTGCATCGCATTGTC
TGAGTAGGTGTCATTCTATTCTGGGGGGTGGGGTGGGGCAGGACAGCAAGGGGGAGGATTGGGAAGACAA
TAGCAGGCATGCTGGGGATGCGGTGGGCTCTATGGCTTCTGAGGCGGAAAGAACCAGCTGGGGCTCGAGG
GGGGGCCCGGTACCCAGCTTTTGTTCCCTTTAGTGAGGGTTAATTGCGCGCTTGGCGTAATCATGGTCAT
AGCTGTTTCCTGTGTGAAATTGTTATCCGCTCACAATTCCACACAACATACGAGCCGGAAGCATAAAGTG
TAAAGCCTGGGGTGCCTAATGAGTGAGCTAACTCACATTAATTGCGTTGCGCTCACTGCCCGCTTTCCAG
TCGGGAAACCTGTCGTGCCAGCTGCATTAATGAATCGGCCAACGCGCGGGGAGAGGCGGTTTGCGTATTG
GGCGCTCTTCCGCTTCCTCGCTCACTGACTCGCTGCGCTCGGTCGTTCGGCTGCGGCGAGCGGTATCAGC
TCACTCAAAGGCGGTAATACGGTTATCCACAGAATCAGGGGATAACGCAGGAAAGAACATGTGAGCAAAA
GGCCAGCAAAAGGCCAGGAACCGTAAAAAGGCCGCGTTGCTGGCGTTTTTCCATAGGCTCCGCCCCCCTG
ACGAGCATCACAAAAATCGACGCTCAAGTCAGAGGTGGCGAAACCCGACAGGACTATAAAGATACCAGGC
GTTTCCCCCTGGAAGCTCCCTCGTGCGCTCTCCTGTTCCGACCCTGCCGCTTACCGGATACCTGTCCGCC
TTTCTCCCTTCGGGAAGCGTGGCGCTTTCTCATAGCTCACGCTGTAGGTATCTCAGTTCGGTGTAGGTCG
TTCGCTCCAAGCTGGGCTGTGTGCACGAACCCCCCGTTCAGCCCGACCGCTGCGCCTTATCCGGTAACTA
TCGTCTTGAGTCCAACCCGGTAAGACACGACTTATCGCCACTGGCAGCAGCCACTGGTAACAGGATTAGC
AGAGCGAGGTATGTAGGCGGTGCTACAGAGTTCTTGAAGTGGTGGCCTAACTACGGCTACACTAGAAGAA
CAGTATTTGGTATCTGCGCTCTGCTGAAGCCAGTTACCTTCGGAAAAAGAGTTGGTAGCTCTTGATCCGG
CAAACAAACCACCGCTGGTAGCGGTGGTTTTTTTGTTTGCAAGCAGCAGATTACGCGCAGAAAAAAAGGA
TCTCAAGAAGATCCTTTGATCTTTTCTACGGGGTCTGACGCTCAGTGGAACGAAAACTCACGTTAAGGGA
TTTTGGTCATGAGATTATCAAAAAGGATCTTCACCTAGATCCTTTTAAATTAAAAATGAAGTTTTAAATC
AATCTAAAGTATATATGAGTAAACTTGGTCTGACAGTTACCAATGCTTAATCAGTGAGGCACCTATCTCA
GCGATCTGTCTATTTCGTTCATCCATAGTTGCCTGACTCCCCGTCGTGTAGATAACTACGATACGGGAGG
GCTTACCATCTGGCCCCAGTGCTGCAATGATACCGCGAGACCCACGCTCACCGGCTCCAGATTTATCAGC
AATAAACCAGCCAGCCGGAAGGGCCGAGCGCAGAAGTGGTCCTGCAACTTTATCCGCCTCCATCCAGTCT
ATTAATTGTTGCCGGGAAGCTAGAGTAAGTAGTTCGCCAGTTAATAGTTTGCGCAACGTTGTTGCCATTG
CTACAGGCATCGTGGTGTCACGCTCGTCGTTTGGTATGGCTTCATTCAGCTCCGGTTCCCAACGATCAAG
GCGAGTTACATGATCCCCCATGTTGTGCAAAAAAGCGGTTAGCTCCTTCGGTCCTCCGATCGTTGTCAGA
AGTAAGTTGGCCGCAGTGTTATCACTCATGGTTATGGCAGCACTGCATAATTCTCTTACTGTCATGCCAT
CCGTAAGATGCTTTTCTGTGACTGGTGAGTACTCAACCAAGTCATTCTGAGAATAGTGTATGCGGCGACC
GAGTTGCTCTTGCCCGGCGTCAATACGGGATAATACCGCGCCACATAGCAGAACTTTAAAAGTGCTCATC
ATTGGAAAACGTTCTTCGGGGCGAAAACTCTCAAGGATCTTACCGCTGTTGAGATCCAGTTCGATGTAAC
CCACTCGTGCACCCAACTGATCTTCAGCATCTTTTACTTTCACCAGCGTTTCTGGGTGAGCAAAAACAGG
AAGGCAAAATGCCGCAAAAAAGGGAATAAGGGCGACACGGAAATGTTGAATACTCATACTCTTCCTTTTT
CAATATTATTGAAGCATTTATCAGGGTTATTGTCTCATGAGCGGATACATATTTGAATGTATTTAGAAAA
ATAAACAAATAGGGGTTCCGCGCACATTTCCCCGAAAAGTGCCACCTG
[124 nt withheld, positions 16359-16482]
C
[91 nt withheld, positions 16484-16574]
A
[49 nt withheld, positions 16576-16624]
CCTTTGACGTTGGAGTCCACGTTCTTT
[37 nt withheld, positions 16652-16688]
ACCCTATCTCGGTCTATTCTTTTGATTTATAAGGGATTTTGCCGATTTCGGCCTATTGGTTAAAAAATGA
GCTGATTTAACAAAAATTTAACGCGAATTTTAACAAAATATTAACGCTTACAATTTCCATTCGCCATTCA
GGCTGCGCAACTGTTGGGAAGGGCGATCGGTGCGGGCCTCTTCGCTATTACGCCAGCTGGCGAAAGGGGG
ATGTGCTGCAAGGCGATTAAGTTGGGTAACGCCAGGGTTTTCCCAGTCACGACGTTGTAAAACGACGGCC
AGTGAGCGCGCGTAATACGACTCACTATAGGGCGAATTGGAGCTCCA
Features (pLannotate 1.2.2; 44 found; start..end, strand, type, name):
      3..1085    +  misc_feature   Rosa26 left arm: left homology arm from intron 1 of the mouse Rosa26 gene (Soriano, 1999)
   1181..1484    +  enhancer       CMV enhancer: human cytomegalovirus immediate early enhancer
   1486..1762    +  promoter       chicken β-actin promoter: No description available
   1763..2779    +  intron         chimeric intron: chimera between introns from chicken β-actin and rabbit β-globin
   2855..2888    +  protein_bind   FRT (minimal): supports FLP-mediated excision but not integration (Turan and Bode, 2011) FLP recombinase from the Saccharomyces cerevisiae 2μ plasmid
   2912..2945    -  protein_bind   loxP: Cre-mediated recombination occurs in the 8-bp core sequence (GCATACAT). Cre recombinase
   3006..3089    +  CDS            large T antigen (fragment): large T antigen from SV40 (simian virus 40)
   3112..3246    +  polyA_signal   SV40 poly(A) signal: SV40 polyadenylation signal
   3260..3343    +  CDS            large T antigen (fragment): large T antigen from SV40 (simian virus 40)
   3366..3500    +  polyA_signal   SV40 poly(A) signal: SV40 polyadenylation signal
   3514..3597    +  CDS            large T antigen (fragment): large T antigen from SV40 (simian virus 40)
   3620..3754    +  polyA_signal   SV40 poly(A) signal: SV40 polyadenylation signal
   3783..3816    -  protein_bind   loxP: Cre-mediated recombination occurs in the 8-bp core sequence (GCATACAT). Cre recombinase
   3897..5324    +  CDS            tdTomato: tdTomato is a basic (constitutively fluorescent) orange fluorescent protein published in 2004, derived from Discosoma sp.. It is reported to be a somewhat slowly-maturing tandem dimer with low acid sensitivity.
   5363..5393    +  misc_feature   MCS (fragment): pBluescript multiple cloning site
   5393..5981    +  misc_feature   WPRE: woodchuck hepatitis virus posttranscriptional regulatory element
   5982..6001    +  misc_feature   MCS (fragment): pBluescript multiple cloning site
   6008..6119    +  polyA_signal   bGH poly(A) signal: bovine growth hormone polyadenylation signal
   6223..6256    +  protein_bind   attB: minimal attB site for the φC31 integrase (Groth et al., 2000) phage φC31 integrase
   6278..6777    +  promoter       PGK promoter: mouse phosphoglycerate kinase 1 promoter
   6797..6830    +  protein_bind   FRT (minimal): supports FLP-mediated excision but not integration (Turan and Bode, 2011) FLP recombinase from the Saccharomyces cerevisiae 2μ plasmid
   6837..7640    +  CDS            NeoR/KanR: aminoglycoside phosphotransferase from Tn5; aph(3')-II (or nptII); confers resistance to neomycin, kanamycin, and G418 (Geneticin®)
   7650..8111    +  polyA_signal   PGK poly(A) signal: mouse phosphoglycerate kinase 1 polyadenylation signal
   8128..8166    +  protein_bind   phage φC31 attP (fragment): attachment site of phage φC31 phage φC31 integrase
   8177..12517   +  misc_feature   Rosa26 right arm: right homology arm from intron 1 of the mouse Rosa26 gene (Soriano, 1999)
  12530..12562   -  misc_feature   MCS (fragment): pBluescript multiple cloning site
  12567..13066   +  promoter       PGK promoter: mouse phosphoglycerate kinase 1 promoter
  13093..13665   +  CDS            DTA: diphtheria toxin fragment A; Corynebacterium diphtheriae tox
  13668..13740   +  CDS            small t antigen (fragment): SV40 (simian virus 40) small t antigen
  13742..13807   +  intron         small t intron: SV40 (simian virus 40) small t antigen intron
  13881..14105   +  polyA_signal   bGH poly(A) signal: bovine growth hormone polyadenylation signal
  14109..14130   +  promoter       SV40 promoter (fragment): SV40 enhancer and early promoter
  14134..14154   +  misc_feature   MCS (fragment): pBluescript multiple cloning site
  14167..14185   -  promoter       T3 promoter: promoter for bacteriophage T3 RNA polymerase
  14228..14250   -  protein_bind   lac operator (fragment): The lac repressor binds to the lac operator to inhibit transcription in E. coli. This inhibition can be relieved by adding lactose or isopropyl-β-D-thiogalactopyranoside (IPTG). lac repressor encoded by lacI
  14254..14284   -  promoter       lac promoter: promoter for the E. coli lac operon
  14299..14320   -  protein_bind   CAP binding site: CAP binding activates transcription in the presence of cAMP. E. coli catabolite activator protein
  14333..14425   -  CDS            lacI (fragment): lac repressor; lacI; The lac repressor binds to the lac operator to inhibit transcription in E. coli. This inhibition can be relieved by adding lactose or isopropyl-β-D-thiogalactopyranoside (IPTG).
  14608..15196   -  rep_origin     ori: high-copy-number ColE1/pMB1/pBR322/pUC origin of replication
  15367..16227   -  CDS            AmpR: β-lactamase; bla; confers resistance to ampicillin, carbenicillin, and related antibiotics
  16228..16332   -  promoter       AmpR promoter: bla
  16359..16787   +  rep_origin     f1 ori (sequence partly withheld): f1 bacteriophage origin of replication; arrow indicates direction of (+) strand synthesis
  16818..16973   -  CDS            lacZα (fragment): LacZα fragment of β-galactosidase; lacZ fragment
  16981..16999   +  promoter       T7 promoter: promoter for bacteriophage T7 RNA polymerase
