>Addgene plasmid #22799 | Ai9 Sequencing Result | analyzer sequence | sequence record 115994
CCGCGGCAGGCCCTCCGAGCGTGGTGGAGCCGTTCTGTGAGACAGCCGGGTACGAGTCGTGACGCTGGAA
GGGGCAAGCGGGTGGTGGGCAGGAATGCGGTCCGCCCTGCAGCAACCGGAGGGGGAGGGAGAAGGGAGCG
GAAAAGTCTCCACCGGACGCGGCCATGGCTCGGGGGGGGGGGGGCAGCGGAGGAGCGCTTCCGGCCGACG
TCTCGTCGCTGATTGGCTTCTTTTCCTCCCGCCGTGTGTGAAAACACAAATGGCGTGTTTTGGTTGGCGT
AAGGCGCCTGTCAGTTAACGGCAGCCGGAGTGCGCAGCCGCCGGCAGCCTCGCTCTGCCCACTGGGTGGG
GCGGGAGGTAGGTGGGGTGAGGCGAGCTGGACGTGCGGGCGCGGTCGGCCTCTGGCGGGGCGGGGGGGGG
GGGGGGGGGTCAGCGAAAGTAGCTCGCGCGCGAGCGGCCGCCCACCCTCCCCTTCCTCTGGGGGAGTCGT
TTTACCCGCCGCCGGCCGGGCCTCGTCGTCTGATTGGCTCTCGGGGCCCAGAAAACTGGCCCTTGCCATT
GGCTCGTGTTCGTGCAAGTTGAGTCCATCCGCCGGCCAGCGGGGGCGGCGAGGAGGCGCTCCCAGGTTCC
GGCCCTCCCCTCGGCCCCGCGCCGCAGAGTCTGGCCGCGCGCCCCTGCGCAACGTGGCAGGAAGCGCGCG
CTGGGGGCGGGGACGGGCAGTAGGGCTGAGCGGCTGCGGGGCGGGTGCAAGCACGTTTCCGACTTGAGTT
GCCTCAAGAGGGGCGTGCTGAGCCAGACCTCCATCGCGCACTCCGGGGAGTGGAGGGAAGGAGCGAGGGC
TCAGTTGGGCTGTTTTGGAGGCAGGAAGCACTTGCTCTCCCAAAGTCGCTCTGAGTTGTTATCAGTAAGG
GAGCTGCAGTGGAGTAGGCGGGGAGAAGGCCGCACCCTTCTCCGGAGGGGGGAGGGGAGTGTTGCAATAC
CTTTCTGGGAGTTCTCTGCTGCCTCCTGGCTTCTGAGGACCGCCCTGGGCCTGGGAGAATCCCTTCCCCC
TCTTCCCTCGTGATCTGCAACTCCAGTCTTTCTAGCCTTAATTAACCGTTTAAACAATTCTGCAGGAATC
TAGTTATTAATAGTAATCAATTACGGGGTCATTAGTTCATAGCCCATATATGGAGTTCCGCGTTACATAA
CTTACGGTAAATGGCCCGCCTGGCTGACCGCCCAACGACCCCCGCCCATTGACGTCAATAATGACGTATG
TTCCCATAGTAACGCCAATAGGGACTTTCCATTGACGTCAATGGGTGGAGTATTTACGGTAAACTGCCCA
CTTGGCAGTACATCAAGTGTATCATATGCCAAGTACGCCCCCTATTGACGTCAATGACGGTAAATGGCCC
GCCTGGCATTATGCCCAGTACATGACCTTATGGGACTTTCCTACTTGGCAGTACATCTACGTATTAGTCA
TCGCTATTACCATGGTCGAGGTGAGCCCCACGTTCTGCTTCACTCTCCCCATCTCCCCCCCCTCCCCACC
CCCAATTTTGTATTTATTTATTTTTTAATTATTTTGTGCAGCGATGGGGGCGGGGGGGGGGGGGGGSGCG
CGCCAGGCGGGGCGGGGCGGGGCGAGGGGCGGGGCGGGGCGAGGCGGAGAGGTGCGGCGGCAGCCAATCA
GAGCGGCGCGCTCCGAAAGTTTCCTTTTATGGCGAGGCGGCGGCGGCGGCGGCCCTATAAAAAGCGAAGC
GCGCGGCGGGCGCGGGCGGGAGTCGCTGCGCGCTGCCTTCGCCCCGTGCCCCGCTCCGCCGCCGCCTCGC
GCCGCCCGCCCCGGCTCTGACTGACCGCGTTACTCCCACAGGTGAGCGGGCGGGACGGCCCTTCTCCTCC
GGGCTGTAATTAGCGCTTGGTTTAATGACGGCTTGTTTCTTTTCTGTGGCTGCGTGAAAGCCTTGAGGGG
CTCCGGGAGGGCCCTTTGTGCGGGGGGAGCGGCTCGGGGGGTGCGTGCGTGTGTGTGTGCGTGGGGAGCG
CCGCGTGCGGCTCCGCGCTGCCCGGCGGCTGTGAGCGCTGCGGGCGCGGCGCGGGGCTTTGTGCGCTCCG
CAGTGTGCGCGAGGGGAGCGCGGCCGGGGGCGGTGCCCCGCGGTGCGGGGGGGGCTGCGAGGGGAACAAA
GGCTGCGTGCGGGGTGTGTGCGTGGGGGGGTGAGCAGGGGGTGTGGGCGCGTCGGTCGGGCTGCAACCCC
CCCTGCACCCCCCTCCCCGAGTTGCTGAGCACGGCCCGGCTTCGGGTGCGGGGCTCCGTACGGGGCGTGG
CGCGGGGCTCGCCGTGCCGGGCGGGGGGTGGCGGCAGGTGGGGGTGCCGGGCGGGGCGGGGCCGCCTCGG
GCCGGGGAGGGCTCGGGGGAGGGGCGCGGCGGCCCCCGGAGCGCCGGCGGCTGTCGAGGCGCGGCGAGCC
GCAGCCATTGCCTTTTATGGTAATCGTGCGAGAGGGCGCAGGGACTTCCTTTGTCCCAAATCTGTGCGGA
GCCGAAATCTGGGAGGCGCCGCCGCACCCCCTCTAGCGGGCGCGGGGCGAAGCGGTGCGGCGCCGGCAGG
AAGGAAATGGGCGGGGAGGGCCTTCGTGCGTCGCCGCGCCGCCGTCCCCTTCTCCCTCTCCAGCCTCGGG
GCTGTCCGCGGGGGGACGGCTGCCTTCGGGGGGGACGGGGCAGGGCGGGGTTCGGCTTCTGGCGTGTGAC
CGGCGGCTCTAGAGCCTCTGCTAACCATGTTCATGCCTTCTTCTTTTTCCTACAGCTCCTGGGCAACGTG
CTGGTTATTGTGCTGTCTCATCATTTTGGCAAAGAATTGATTTGATACCGCGGGCCCTAAGAAGTTCCTA
TTCTCTAGAAAGTATAGGAACTTCGTCGACATTTAAATCATTTAAATATAACTTCGTATAATGTATGCTA
TACGAAGTTATTCGCGATGAATAAATGAAAGCTTGCAGATCTGCGACTCTAGAGGATCTGCGACTCTAGA
GGATCATAATCAGCCATACCACATTTGTAGAGGTTTTACTTGCTTTAAAAAACCTCCCACACCTCCCCCT
GAACCTGAAACATAAAATGAATGCAATTGTTGTTGTTAACTTGTTTATTGCAGCTTATAATGGTTACAAA
TAAAGCAATAGCATCACAAATTTCACAAATAAAGCATTTTTTTCACTGCATTCTAGTTGTGGTTTGTCCA
AACTCATCAATGTATCTTATCATGTCTGGATCTGCGACTCTAGAGGATCATAATCAGCCATACCACATTT
GTAGAGGTTTTACTTGCTTTAAAAAACCTCCCACACCTCCCCCTGAACCTGAAACATAAAATGAATGCAA
TTGTTGTTGTTAACTTGTTTATTGCAGCTTATAATGGTTACAAATAAAGCAATAGCATCACAAATTTCAC
AAATAAAGCATTTTTTTCACTGCATTCTAGTTGTGGTTTGTCCAAACTCATCAATGTATCTTATCATGTC
TGGATCTGCGACTCTAGAGGATCATAATCAGCCATACCACATTTGTAGAGGTTTTACTTGCTTTAAAAAA
CCTCCCACACCTCCCCCTGAACCTGAAACATAAAATGAATGCAATTGTTGTTGTTAACTTGTTTATTGCA
GCTTATAATGGTTACAAATAAAGCAATAGCATCACAAATTTCACAAATAAAGCATTTTTTTCACTGCATT
CTAGTTGTGGTTTGTCCAAACTCATCAATGTATCTTATCATGTCTGGATCCCCATCAAGCTGATCCGGAA
CCCTTAATATAACTTCGTATAATGTATGCTATACGAAGTTATTAGGTCCCTCGACCTGCAGCCCAAGCTA
GATCGAATTCGGCCGGCCTTGTACGCGTTAAGTGCAACACGATCCCGCCACCATGGTGAGCAAGGGCGAG
GAGGTCATCAAAGAGTTCATGCGCTTCAAGGTGCGCATGGAGGGCTCCATGAACGGCCACGAGTTCGAGA
TCGAGGGCGAGGGCGAGGGCCGCCCCTACGAGGGCACCCAGACCGCCAAGCTGAAGGTGACCAAGGGCGG
CCCCCTGCCCTTCGCCTGGGACATCCTGTCCCCCCAGTTCATGTACGGCTCCAAGGCGTACGTGAAGCAC
CCCGCCGACATCCCCGATTACAAGAAGCTGTCCTTCCCCGAGGGCTTCAAGTGGGAGCGCGTGATGAACT
TCGAGGACGGCGGTCTGGTGACCGTGACCCAGGACTCCTCCCTGCAGGACGGCACGCTGATCTACAAGGT
GAAGATGCGCGGCACCAACTTCCCCCCCGACGGCCCCGTAATGCAGAAGAAGACCATGGGCTGGGAGGCC
TCCACCGAGCGCCTGTACCCCCGCGACGGCGTGCTGAAGGGCGAGATCCACCAGGCCCTGAAGCTGAAGG
ACGGCGGCCACTACCTGGTGGAGTTCAAGACCATCTACATGGCCAAGAAGCCCGTGCAACTGCCCGGCTA
CTACTACGTGGACACCAAGCTGGACATCACCTCCCACAACGAGGACTACACCATCGTGGAACAGTACGAG
CGCTCCGAGGGCCGCCACCACCTGTTCCTGGGGCATGGCACCGGCAGCACCGGCAGCGGCAGCTCCGGCA
CCGCCTCCTCCGAGGACAACAACATGGCCGTCATCAAAGAGTTCATGCGCTTCAAGGTGCGCATGGAGGG
CTCCATGAACGGCCACGAGTTCGAGATCGAGGGCGAGGGCGAGGGCCGCCCCTACGAGGGCACCCAGACC
GCCAAGCTGAAGGTGACCAAGGGCGGCCCCCTGCCCTTCGCCTGGGACATCCTGTCCCCCCAGTTCATGT
ACGGCTCCAAGGCGTACGTGAAGCACCCCGCCGACATCCCCGATTACAAGAAGCTGTCCTTCCCCGAGGG
CTTCAAGTGGGAGCGCGTGATGAACTTCGAGGACGGCGGTCTGGTGACCGTGACCCAGGACTCCTCCCTG
CAGGACGGCACGCTGATCTACAAGGTGAAGATGCGCGGCACCAACTTCCCCCCCGACGGCCCCGTAATGC
AGAAGAAGACCATGGGCTGGGAGGCCTCCACCGAGCGCCTGTACCCCCGCGACGGCGTGCTGAAGGGCGA
GATCCACCAGGCCCTGAAGCTGAAGGACGGCGGCCACTACCTGGTGGAGTTCAAGACCATCTACATGGCC
AAGAAGCCCGTGCAACTGCCCGGCTACTACTACGTGGACACCAAGCTGGACATCACCTCCCACAACGAGG
ACTACACCATCGTGGAACAGTACGAGCGCTCCGAGGGCCGCCACCACCTGTTCCTGTACGGCATGGACGA
GCTGTACAAGTAAGAATTGTGTTGCACTTAACGCGTACAAGGCCGGCCCTGCAGGAATTCGATATCAAGC
TTATCGATAATCAACCTCTGGATTACAAAATTTGTGAAAGATTGACTGGTATTCTTAACTATGTTGCTCC
TTTTACGCTATGTGGATACGCTGCTTTAATGCCTTTGTATCATGCTATTGCTTCCCGTATGGCTTTCATT
TTCTCCTCCTTGTATAAATCCTGGTTGCTGTCTCTTTATGAGGAGTTGTGGCCCGTTGTCAGGCAACGTG
GCGTGGTGTGCACTGTGTTTGCTGACGCAACCCCCACTGGTTGGGGCATTGCCACCACCTGTCAGCTCCT
TTCCGGGACTTTCGCTTTCCCCCTCCCTATTGCCACGGCGGAACTCATCGCCGCCTGCCTTGCCCGCTGC
TGGACAGGGGCTCGGCTGTTGGGCACTGACAATTCCGTGGTGTTGTCGGGGAAATCATCGTCCTTTCCTT
GGCTGCTCGCCTGTGTTGCCACCTGGATTCTGCGCGGGACGTCCTTCTGCTACGTCCCTTCGGCCCTCAA
TCCAGCGGACCTTCCTTCCCGCGGCCTGCTGCCGGCTCTGCGGCCTCTTCCGCGTCTTCGCCTTCGCCCT
CAGACGAGTCGGATCTCCCTTTGGGCCGCCTCCCCGCATCGATACCGTCGACCTCGACCTCGACTGTGCC
TTCTAGTTGCCAGCCATCTGTTGTTTGCCCCTCCCCCGTGCCTTCCTTGACCCTGGAAGGTGCCACTCCC
ACTGTCCTTTCCTAATAAAATGAGGAAATTGCATCGCATTGTCTGAGTAGGTGTCATTCTATTCTGGGGG
GTGGGGTGGGGCAGGACAGCAAGGGGGAGGATTGGGAAGACAATGGCAGGCATGCTGGGGAACTAGTGGT
GCCAGGGCGTGCCCTTGGGCTCCCCGGGCGCGGCGGCCGCATCGAATTCTACCGGGTAGGGGAGGCGCTT
TTCCCAAGGCAGTCTGGAGCATGCGCTTTAGCAGCCCCGCTGGGCACTTGGCGCTACACAAGTGGCCTCT
GGCCTCGCACACATTCCACATCCACCGGTAGGCGCCAACCGGCTCCGTTCTTTGGTGGCCCCTTCGCGCC
ACCTTCTACTCCTCCCCTAGTCAGGAAGTTCCCCCCCGCCCCGCAGCTCGCGTCGTGCAGGACGTGACAA
ATGGAAGTAGCACGTCTCACTAGTCTCGTGCAGATGGACAGCACCGCTGAGCAATGGAAGCGGGTAGGCC
TTTGGGGCAGCGGCCAATAGCAGCTTTGCTCCTTCGCTTTCTGGGCTCAGAGGCTGGGAAGGGGTGGGTC
CGGGGGCGGGCTCAGGGGCGGGCTCAGGGGCGGGGCGGGCGCCCGAAGGTCCTCCGGAGGCCCGGCATTC
TGCACGCTTCAAAAGCGCACGTCTGCCGCGCTGTTCTCCTCTTCCTCATCTCCGGGCCTTTCGACCTGCA
ATCGCCGCTAGCGAAGTTCCTATTCTCTAGAAAGTATAGGAACTTCGCCACCATGGGATCGGCCATTGAA
CAAGATGGATTGCACGCAGGTTCTCCGGCCGCTTGGGTGGAGAGGCTATTCGGCTATGACTGGGCACAAC
AGACAATCGGCTGCTCTGATGCCGCCGTGTTCCGGCTGTCAGCGCAGGGGCGCCCGGTTCTTTTTGTCAA
GACCGACCTGTCCGGTGCCCTGAATGAACTGCAGGACGAGGCAGCGCGGCTATCGTGGCTGGCCACGACG
GGCGTTCCTTGCGCAGCTGTGCTCGACGTTGTCACTGAAGCGGGAAGGGACTGGCTGCTATTGGGCGAAG
TGCCGGGGCAGGATCTCCTGTCATCTCACCTTGCTCCTGCCGAGAAAGTATCCATCATGGCTGATGCAAT
GCGGCGGCTGCATACGCTTGATCCGGCTACCTGCCCATTCGACCACCAAGCGAAACATCGCATCGAGCGA
GCACGTACTCGGATGGAAGCCGGTCTTGTCGATCAGGATGATCTGGACGAAGAGCATCAGGGGCTCGCGC
CAGCCGAACTGTTCGCCAGGCTCAAGGCGCGCATGCCCGACGGCGATGATCTCGTCGTGACCCATGGCGA
TGCCTGCTTGCCGAATATCATGGTGGAAAATGGCCGCTTTTCTGGATTCATCGACTGTGGCCGGCTGGGT
GTGGCGGACCGCTATCAGGACATAGCGTTGGCTACCCGTGATATTGCTGAAGAGCTTGGCGGCGAATGGG
CTGACCGCTTCCTCGTGCTTTACGGTATCGCCGCTCCCGATTCGCAGCGCATCGCCTTCTATCGCCTTCT
TGACGAGTTCTTCTGAGGGGATCCGCTGTAAGTCTGCAGAAATTGATGATCTATTAAACAATAAAGATGT
CCACTAAAATGGAAGTTTTTCCTGTCATACTTTGTTAAGAAGGGTGAGAACAGAGTACCTACATTTTGAA
TGGAAGGATTGGAGCTACGGGGGTGGGGGTGGGGTGGGATTAGATAAATGCCTGCTCTTTACTGAAGGCT
CTTTACTATTGCTTTATGATAATGTTTCATAGTTGGATATCATAATTTAAACAAGCAAAACCAAATTAAG
GGCCAGCTCATTCCTCCCACTCATGATCTATAGATCTATAGATCTCTCGTGGGATCATTGTTTTTCTCTT
GATTCCCACTTTGTGGTTCTAAGTACTGTGGTTTCCAAATGTGTCAGTTTCATAGCCTGAAGAACGAGAT
CAGCAGCCTCTGTTCCACATACACTTCATTCTCAGTATTGTTTTGCCAAGTTCTAATTCCATCAGAAAGC
TTGCAGAAGATCTCCCCAACTGGGGTAACCTTTGAGTTCTCTCAGTTGGGGGGGCGCGCCGGCTAGAAGA
TGGGCGGGAGTCTTCTGGGCAGGCTTAAAGGCTAACCTGGTGTGTGGGCGTTGTCCTGCAGGGGAATTGA
ACAGGTGTAAAATTGGAGGGACAAGACTTCCCACAGATTTTCGGTTTTGTCGGGAAGTTTTTTAATAGGG
GCAAATAAGGAAAATGGGAGGATAGGTAGTCATCTGGGGTTTTATGCAGCAAAACTACAGGTTATTATTG
CTTGTGATCCGCCTCGGAGTATTTTCCATCGAGGTAGATTAAAGACATGCTCACCCGAGTTTTATACTCT
CCTGCTTGAGATCCTTACTACAGTATGAAATTACAGTGTCGCGAGTTAGACTATGTAAGCAGAATTTTAA
TCATTTTTAAAGAGCCCAGTACTTCATATCCATTTCTCCCGCTCCTTCTGCAGCCTTATCAAAAGGTATT
TTAGAACACTCATTTTAGCCCCATTTTCATTTATTATACTGGCTTATCCAACCCCTAGACAGAGCATTGG
CATTTTCCCTTTCCTGATCTTAGAAGTCTGATGACTCATGAAACCAGACAGATTAGTTACATACACCACA
AATCGAGGCTGTAGCTGGGGCCTCAACACTGCAGTTCTTTTATAACTCCTTAGTACACTTTTTGTTGATC
CTTTGCCTTGATCCTTAATTTTCAGTGTCTATCACCTCTCCCGTCAGGTGGTGTTCCACATTTGGGCCTA
TTCTCAGTCCAGGGAGTTTTACAACAATAGATGTATTGAGAATCCAACCTAAAGCTTAACTTTCCACTCC
CATGAATGCCTCTCTCCTTTTTCTCCATTTATAAACTGAGCTATTAACCATTAATGGTTTCCAGGTGGAT
GTCTCCTCCCCCAATATTACCTGATGTATCTTACATATTGCCAGGCTGATATTTTAAGACATTAAAAGGT
ATATTTCATTATTGAGCCACATGGTATTGATTACTGCTTACTAAAATTTTGTCATTGTACACATCTGTAA
AAGGTGGTTCCTTTTGGAATGCAAAGTTCAGGTGTTTGTTGTCTTTCCTGACCTAAGGTCTTGTGAGCTT
GTATTTTTTCTATTTAAGCAGTGCTTTCTCTTGGACTGGCTTGACTCATGGCATTCTACACGTTATTGCT
GGTCTAAATGTGATTTTGCCAAGCTTCTTCAGGACCTATAATTTTGCTTGACTTGTAGCCAAACACAAGT
AAAATGATTAAGCAACAAATGTATTTGTGAAGCTTGGTTTTTAGGTTGTTGTGTTGTGTGTGCTTGTGCT
CTATAATAATACTATCCAGGGGCTGGAGAGGTGGCTCGGAGTTCAAGAGCACAGACTGCTCTTCCAGAAG
TCCTGAGTTCAATTCCCAGCAACCACATGGTGGCTCACAACCATCTGTAATGGGATCTGATGCCCTCTTC
TGGTGTGTCTGAAGACCACAAGTGTATTCACATTAAATAAATAAATCCTCCTTCTTCTTCTTTTTTTTTT
TTTTAAAGAGAATACTGTCTCCAGTAGAATTTACTGAAGTAATGAAATACTTTGTGTTTGTTCCAATATG
GTAGCCAATAATCAAATTACTCTTTAAGCACTGGAAATGTTACCAAGGAACTAATTTTTATTTGAAGTGT
AACTGTGGACAGAGGAGCCATAACTGCAGACTTGTGGGATACAGAAGACCAATGCAGACTTTAATGTCTT
TTCTCTTACACTAAGCAATAAAGAAATAAAAATTGAACTTCTAGTATCCTATTTGTTTAAACTGCTAGCT
TTACTTAACTTTTGTGCTTCATCTATACAAAGCTGAAAGCTAAGTCTGCAGCCATTACTAAACATGAAAG
CAAGTAATGATAATTTTGGATTTCAAAAATGTAGGGCCAGAGTTTAGCCAGCCAGTGGTGGTGCTTGCCT
TTATGCCTTTAATCCCAGCACTCTGGAGGCAGAGACAGGCAGATCTCTGAGTTTGAGCCCAGCCTGGTCT
ACACATCAAGTTCTATCTAGGATAGCCAGGAATACACACAGAAACCCTGTTGGGGAGGGGGGCTCTGAGA
TTTCATAAAATTATAATTGAAGCATTCCCTAATGAGCCACTATGGATGTGGCTAAATCCGTCTACCTTTC
TGATGAGATTTGGGTATTATTTTTTCTGTCTCTGCTGTTGGTTGGGTCTTTTGACACTGTGGGCTTTCTT
TAAAGCCTCCTTCCTGCCATGTGGTCTCTTGTTTGCTACTAACTTCCCATGGCTTAAATGGCATGGCTTT
TTGCCTTCTAAGGGCAGCTGCTGAGATTTGCAGCCTGATTTCCAGGGTGGGGTTGGGAAATCTTTCAAAC
ACTAAAATTGTCCTTTAATTTTTTTTTTAAAAAATGGGTTATATAATAAACCTCATAAAATAGTTATGAG
GAGTGAGGTGGACTAATATTAAATGAGTCCCTCCCCTATAAAAGAGCTATTAAGGCTTTTTGTCTTATAC
TTAACTTTTTTTTTAAATGTGGTATCTTTAGAACCAAGGGTCTTAGAGTTTTAGTATACAGAAACTGTTG
CATCGCTTAATCAGATTTTCTAGTTTCAAATCCAGAGAATCCAAATTCTTCACAGCCAAAGTCAAATTAA
GAATTTCTGACTTTTAATGTTAATTTGCTTACTGTGAATATAAAAATGATAGCTTTTCCTGAGGCAGGGT
CTCACTATGTATCTCTGCCTGATCTGCAACAAGATATGTAGACTAAAGTTCTGCCTGCTTTTGTCTCCTG
AATACTAAGGTTAAAATGTAGTAATACTTTTGGAACTTGCAGGTCAGATTCTTTTATAGGGGACACACTA
AGGGAGCTTGGGTGATAGTTGGTAAAATGTGTTTCAAGTGATGAAAACTTGAATTATTATCACCGCAACC
TACTTTTTAAAAAAAAAAGCCAGGCCTGTTAGAGCATGCTTAAGGGATCCCTAGGACTTGCTGAGCACAC
AAGAGTAGTTACTTGGCAGGCTCCTGGTGAGAGCATATTTCAAAAAACAAGGCAGACAACCAAGAAACTA
CAGTTAAGGTTACCTGTCTTTAAACCATCTGCATATACACAGGGATATTAAAATATTCCAAATAATATTT
CATTCAAGTTTTCCCCCATCAAATTGGGACATGGATTTCTCCGGTGAATAGGCAGAGTTGGAAACTAAAC
AAATGTTGGTTTTGTGATTTGTGAAATTGTTTTCAAGTGATAGTTAAAGCCCATGAGATACAGAACAAAG
CTGCTATTTCGAGGTCTCTTGGTTTATACTCAGAAGCACTTCTTTGGGTTTCCCTGCACTATCCTGATCA
TGTGCTAGGCCTACCTTAGGCTGATTGTTGTTCAAATAAACTTAAGTTTCCTGTCAGGTGATGTCATATG
ATTTCATATATCAAGGCAAAACATGTTATATATGTTAAACATTTGTACTTAATGTGAAAGTTAGGTCTTT
GTGGGTTTGATTTTTAATTTTCAAAACCTGAGCTAAATAAGTCATTTTTACATGTCTTACATTTGGTGGA
ATTGTATAATTGTGGTTTGCAGGCAAGACTCTCTGACCTAGTAACCCTACCTATAGAGCACTTTGCTGGG
TCACAAGTCTAGGAGTCAAGCATTTCACCTTGAAGTTGAGACGTTTTGTTAGTGTATACTAGTTTATATG
TTGGAGGACATGTTTATCCAGAAGATATTCAGGACTATTTTTGACTGGGCTAAGGAATTGATTCTGATTA
GCACTGTTAGTGAGCATTGAGTGGCCTTTAGGCTTGAATTGGAGTCACTTGTATATCTCAAATAATGCTG
GCCTTTTTTAAAAAGCCCTTGTTCTTTATCACCCTGTTTTCTACATAATTTTTGTTCAAAGAAATACTTG
TTTGGATCTCCTTTTGACAACAATAGCATGTTTTCAAGCCATATTTTTTTTCCTTTTTTTTTTTTTTTTT
GGTTTTTCGAGACAGGGTTTCTCTGTATAGCCCTGGCTGTCCTGGAACTCACTTTGTAGACCAGGCTGGC
CTCGAACTCAGAAATCCGCCTGCCTCTGCCTCCTGAGTGCCGGGATTAAAGGCGTGCACCACCACGCCTG
GCTAAGTTGGATATTTTGTTATATAACTATAACCAATACTAACTCCACTGGGTGGATTTTTAATTCAGTC
AGTAGTCTTAAGTGGTCTTTATTGGCCCTTCATTAAAATCTACTGTTCACTCTAACAGAGGCTGTTGGTA
CTAGTGGCACTTAAGCAACTTCCTACGGATATACTAGCAGATTAAGGGTCAGGGATAGAAACTAGTCTAG
CGTTTTGTATACCTACCAGCTTTATACTACCTTGTTCTGATAGAAATATTTCAGGACATCTAGCTTATCG
ATACCGTCGACGGTATCGATAAGCTTGATATCGAATTCTACCGGGTAGGGGAGGCGCTTTTCCCAAGGCA
GTCTGGAGCATGCGCTTTAGCAGCCCCGCTGGGCACTTGGCGCTACACAAGTGGCCTCTGGCCTCGCACA
CATTCCACATCCACCGGTAGGCGCCAACCGGCTCCGTTCTTTGGTGGCCCCTTCGCGCCACCTTCTACTC
CTCCCCTAGTCAGGAAGTTCCCCCCCGCCCCGCAGCTCGCGTCGTGCAGGACGTGACAAATGGAAGTAGC
ACGTCTCACTAGTCTCGTGCAGATGGACAGCACCGCTGAGCAATGGAAGCGGGTAGGCCTTTGGGGCAGC
GGCCAATAGCAGCTTTGCTCCTTCGCTTTCTGGGCTCAGAGGCTGGGAAGGGGTGGGTCCGGGGGCGGGC
TCAGGGGCGGGCTCAGGGGCGGGGCGGGCGCCCGAAGGTCCTCCGGAGGCCCGGCATTCTGCACGCTTCA
AAAGCGCACGTCTGCCGCGCTGTTCTCCTCTTCCTCATCTCCGGGCCTTTCGACCTGCAGGTCCTCGCCA
TGGATCCTGATGATGTTGTTGATTCTTCTAAATCTTTTGTGATGGAAAACTTTTCTTCGTACCACGGGAC
TAAACCTGGTTATGTAGATTCCATTCAAAAAGGTATACAAAAGCCAAAATCTGGTACACAAGGAAATTAT
GACGATGATTGGAAAGGGTTTTATAGTACCGACAATAAATACGACGCTGCGGGATACTCTGTAGATAATG
AAAACCCGCTCTCTGGAAAAGCTGGAGGCGTGGTCAAAGTGACGTATCCAGGACTGACGAAGGTTCTCGC
ACTAAAAGTGGATAATGCCGAAACTATTAAGAAAGAGTTAGGTTTAAGTCTCACTGAACCGTTGATGGAG
CAAGTCGGAACGGAAGAGTTTATCAAAAGGTTCGGTGATGGTGCTTCGCGTGTAGTGCTCAGCCTTCCCT
TCGCTGAGGGGAGTTCTAGCGTTGAATATATTAATAACTGGGAACAGGCGAAAGCGTTAAGCGTAGAACT
TGAGATTAATTTTGAAACCCGTGGAAAACGTGGCCAAGATGCGATGTATGAGTATATGGCTCAAGCCTGT
GCAGGAAATCGTGTCAGGCGATCTCTTTGTGAAGGAACCTTACTTCTGTGGTGTGACATAATTGGACAAA
CTACCTACAGAGATTTAAAGCTCTAAGGTAAATATAAAATTTTTAAGTGTATAATGTGTTAAACTACTGA
TTCTAATTGTTTGTGTATTTTAGATTCCAACCTATGGAACTGATGAATGGGAGCAGTGGTGGAATGCAGA
TCCTAGAGCTCGCTGATCAGCCTCGACTGTGCCTTCTAGTTGCCAGCCATCTGTTGTTTGCCCCTCCCCC
GTGCCTTCCTTGACCCTGGAAGGTGCCACTCCCACTGTCCTTTCCTAATAAAATGAGGAAATTGCATCGC
ATTGTCTGAGTAGGTGTCATTCTATTCTGGGGGGTGGGGTGGGGCAGGACAGCAAGGGGGAGGATTGGGA
AGACAATAGCAGGCATGCTGGGGATGCGGTGGGCTCTATGGCTTCTGAGGCGGAAAGAACCAGCTGGGGC
TCGAGGGGGGGCCCGGTACCCAGCTTTTGTTCCCTTTAGTGAGGGTTAATTGCGCGCTTGGCGTAATCAT
GGTCATAGCTGTTTCCTGTGTGAAATTGTTATCCGCTCACAATTCCACACAACATACGAGCCGGAAGCAT
AAAGTGTAAAGCCTGGGGTGCCTAATGAGTGAGCTAACTCACATTAATTGCGTTGCGCTCACTGCCCGCT
TTCCAGTCGGGAAACCTGTCGTGCCAGCTGCATTAATGAATCGGCCAACGCGCGGGGAGAGGCGGTTTGC
GTATTGGGCGCTCTTCCGCTTCCTCGCTCACTGACTCGCTGCGCTCGGTCGTTCGGCTGCGGCGAGCGGT
ATCAGCTCACTCAAAGGCGGTAATACGGTTATCCACAGAATCAGGGGATAACGCAGGAAAGAACATGTGA
GCAAAAGGCCAGCAAAAGGCCAGGAACCGTAAAAAGGCCGCGTTGCTGGCGTTTTTCCATAGGCTCCGCC
CCCCTGACGAGCATCACAAAAATCGACGCTCAAGTCAGAGGTGGCGAAACCCGACAGGACTATAAAGATA
CCAGGCGTTTCCCCCTGGAAGCTCCCTCGTGCGCTCTCCTGTTCCGACCCTGCCGCTTACCGGATACCTG
TCCGCCTTTCTCCCTTCGGGAAGCGTGGCGCTTTCTCATAGCTCACGCTGTAGGTATCTCAGTTCGGTGT
AGGTCGTTCGCTCCAAGCTGGGCTGTGTGCACGAACCCCCCGTTCAGCCCGACCGCTGCGCCTTATCCGG
TAACTATCGTCTTGAGTCCAACCCGGTAAGACACGACTTATCGCCACTGGCAGCAGCCACTGGTAACAGG
ATTAGCAGAGCGAGGTATGTAGGCGGTGCTACAGAGTTCTTGAAGTGGTGGCCTAACTACGGCTACACTA
GAAGAACAGTATTTGGTATCTGCGCTCTGCTGAAGCCAGTTACCTTCGGAAAAAGAGTTGGTAGCTCTTG
ATCCGGCAAACAAACCACCGCTGGTAGCGGTGGTTTTTTTGTTTGCAAGCAGCAGATTACGCGCAGAAAA
AAAGGATCTCAAGAAGATCCTTTGATCTTTTCTACGGGGTCTGACGCTCAGTGGAACGAAAACTCACGTT
AAGGGATTTTGGTCATGAGATTATCAAAAAGGATCTTCACCTAGATCCTTTTAAATTAAAAATGAAGTTT
TAAATCAATCTAAAGTATATATGAGTAAACTTGGTCTGACAGTTACCAATGCTTAATCAGTGAGGCACCT
ATCTCAGCGATCTGTCTATTTCGTTCATCCATAGTTGCCTGACTCCCCGTCGTGTAGATAACTACGATAC
GGGAGGGCTTACCATCTGGCCCCAGTGCTGCAATGATACCGCGAGACCCACGCTCACCGGCTCCAGATTT
ATCAGCAATAAACCAGCCAGCCGGAAGGGCCGAGCGCAGAAGTGGTCCTGCAACTTTATCCGCCTCCATC
CAGTCTATTAATTGTTGCCGGGAAGCTAGAGTAAGTAGTTCGCCAGTTAATAGTTTGCGCAACGTTGTTG
CCATTGCTACAGGCATCGTGGTGTCACGCTCGTCGTTTGGTATGGCTTCATTCAGCTCCGGTTCCCAACG
ATCAAGGCGAGTTACATGATCCCCCATGTTGTGCAAAAAAGCGGTTAGCTCCTTCGGTCCTCCGATCGTT
GTCAGAAGTAAGTTGGCCGCAGTGTTATCACTCATGGTTATGGCAGCACTGCATAATTCTCTTACTGTCA
TGCCATCCGTAAGATGCTTTTCTGTGACTGGTGAGTACTCAACCAAGTCATTCTGAGAATAGTGTATGCG
GCGACCGAGTTGCTCTTGCCCGGCGTCAATACGGGATAATACCGCGCCACATAGCAGAACTTTAAAAGTG
CTCATCATTGGAAAACGTTCTTCGGGGCGAAAACTCTCAAGGATCTTACCGCTGTTGAGATCCAGTTCGA
TGTAACCCACTCGTGCACCCAACTGATCTTCAGCATCTTTTACTTTCACCAGCGTTTCTGGGTGAGCAAA
AACAGGAAGGCAAAATGCCGCAAAAAAGGGAATAAGGGCGACACGGAAATGTTGAATACTCATACTCTTC
CTTTTTCAATATTATTGAAGCATTTATCAGGGTTATTGTCTCATGAGCGGATACATATTTGAATGTATTT
AGAAAAATAAACAAATAGGGGTTCCGCGCACATTTCCCCGAAAAGTGCCACC
[125 nt withheld, positions 16363-16487]
C
[91 nt withheld, positions 16489-16579]
A
[49 nt withheld, positions 16581-16629]
CCTTTGACGTTGGAGTCCACGTTCTTT
[37 nt withheld, positions 16657-16693]
ACCCTATCTCGGTCTATTCTTTTGATTTATAAGGGATTTTGCCGATTTCGGCCTATTGGTTAAAAAATGA
GCTGATTTAACAAAAATTTAACGCGAATTTTAACAAAATATTAACGCTTACAATTTCCCATTCGCCATTC
AGGCTGCGCAACTGTTGGGAAGGGCGATCGGTGCGGGCCTCTTCGCTATTACGCCAGCTGGCGAAAGGGG
GATGTGCTGCAAGGCGATTAAGTTGGGTAACGCCAGGGTTTTCCCAGTCACGACGTTGTAAAACGACGGC
CAGTGAGCGCGCGTAATACGACTCACTATAGGGCGAATTGGAGCTCCA
Features (pLannotate 1.2.2; 44 found; start..end, strand, type, name):
      3..1085    +  misc_feature   Rosa26 left arm: left homology arm from intron 1 of the mouse Rosa26 gene (Soriano, 1999)
   1181..1484    +  enhancer       CMV enhancer: human cytomegalovirus immediate early enhancer
   1486..1762    +  promoter       chicken β-actin promoter: No description available
   1769..2785    +  intron         chimeric intron: chimera between introns from chicken β-actin and rabbit β-globin
   2861..2894    +  protein_bind   FRT (minimal): supports FLP-mediated excision but not integration (Turan and Bode, 2011) FLP recombinase from the Saccharomyces cerevisiae 2μ plasmid
   2918..2951    -  protein_bind   loxP: Cre-mediated recombination occurs in the 8-bp core sequence (GCATACAT). Cre recombinase
   3012..3095    +  CDS            large T antigen (fragment): large T antigen from SV40 (simian virus 40)
   3118..3252    +  polyA_signal   SV40 poly(A) signal: SV40 polyadenylation signal
   3266..3349    +  CDS            large T antigen (fragment): large T antigen from SV40 (simian virus 40)
   3372..3506    +  polyA_signal   SV40 poly(A) signal: SV40 polyadenylation signal
   3520..3603    +  CDS            large T antigen (fragment): large T antigen from SV40 (simian virus 40)
   3626..3760    +  polyA_signal   SV40 poly(A) signal: SV40 polyadenylation signal
   3789..3822    -  protein_bind   loxP: Cre-mediated recombination occurs in the 8-bp core sequence (GCATACAT). Cre recombinase
   3903..5330    +  CDS            tdTomato: tdTomato is a basic (constitutively fluorescent) orange fluorescent protein published in 2004, derived from Discosoma sp.. It is reported to be a somewhat slowly-maturing tandem dimer with low acid sensitivity.
   5369..5399    +  misc_feature   MCS (fragment): pBluescript multiple cloning site
   5399..5987    +  misc_feature   WPRE: woodchuck hepatitis virus posttranscriptional regulatory element
   5988..6007    +  misc_feature   MCS (fragment): pBluescript multiple cloning site
   6014..6125    +  polyA_signal   bGH poly(A) signal: bovine growth hormone polyadenylation signal
   6229..6262    +  protein_bind   attB: minimal attB site for the φC31 integrase (Groth et al., 2000) phage φC31 integrase
   6284..6783    +  promoter       PGK promoter: mouse phosphoglycerate kinase 1 promoter
   6803..6836    +  protein_bind   FRT (minimal): supports FLP-mediated excision but not integration (Turan and Bode, 2011) FLP recombinase from the Saccharomyces cerevisiae 2μ plasmid
   6843..7646    +  CDS            NeoR/KanR: aminoglycoside phosphotransferase from Tn5; aph(3')-II (or nptII); confers resistance to neomycin, kanamycin, and G418 (Geneticin®)
   7656..8117    +  polyA_signal   PGK poly(A) signal: mouse phosphoglycerate kinase 1 polyadenylation signal
   8134..8172    +  protein_bind   phage φC31 attP (fragment): attachment site of phage φC31 phage φC31 integrase
   8183..12523   +  misc_feature   Rosa26 right arm: right homology arm from intron 1 of the mouse Rosa26 gene (Soriano, 1999)
  12536..12568   -  misc_feature   MCS (fragment): pBluescript multiple cloning site
  12573..13072   +  promoter       PGK promoter: mouse phosphoglycerate kinase 1 promoter
  13099..13671   +  CDS            DTA: diphtheria toxin fragment A; Corynebacterium diphtheriae tox
  13674..13746   +  CDS            small t antigen (fragment): SV40 (simian virus 40) small t antigen
  13748..13813   +  intron         small t intron: SV40 (simian virus 40) small t antigen intron
  13887..14111   +  polyA_signal   bGH poly(A) signal: bovine growth hormone polyadenylation signal
  14115..14136   +  promoter       SV40 promoter (fragment): SV40 enhancer and early promoter
  14140..14160   +  misc_feature   MCS (fragment): pBluescript multiple cloning site
  14173..14191   -  promoter       T3 promoter: promoter for bacteriophage T3 RNA polymerase
  14234..14256   -  protein_bind   lac operator (fragment): The lac repressor binds to the lac operator to inhibit transcription in E. coli. This inhibition can be relieved by adding lactose or isopropyl-β-D-thiogalactopyranoside (IPTG). lac repressor encoded by lacI
  14260..14290   -  promoter       lac promoter: promoter for the E. coli lac operon
  14305..14326   -  protein_bind   CAP binding site: CAP binding activates transcription in the presence of cAMP. E. coli catabolite activator protein
  14339..14431   -  CDS            lacI (fragment): lac repressor; lacI; The lac repressor binds to the lac operator to inhibit transcription in E. coli. This inhibition can be relieved by adding lactose or isopropyl-β-D-thiogalactopyranoside (IPTG).
  14614..15202   -  rep_origin     ori: high-copy-number ColE1/pMB1/pBR322/pUC origin of replication
  15373..16233   -  CDS            AmpR: β-lactamase; bla; confers resistance to ampicillin, carbenicillin, and related antibiotics
  16234..16338   -  promoter       AmpR promoter: bla
  16364..16792   +  rep_origin     f1 ori (sequence partly withheld): f1 bacteriophage origin of replication; arrow indicates direction of (+) strand synthesis
  16824..16979   -  CDS            lacZα (fragment): LacZα fragment of β-galactosidase; lacZ fragment
  16987..17005   +  promoter       T7 promoter: promoter for bacteriophage T7 RNA polymerase
