[The description below was written by a language model from this plasmid's Addgene catalogue record, the feature table of its GenBank file and pLannotate feature annotations shown in this document.]
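Description:
Ai9 is a mouse gene-targeting vector, about 17 kb, designed to knock a Cre-dependent tdTomato reporter into the Rosa26 locus by homologous recombination. It is built on a pBluescript-type backbone carrying a high-copy ColE1/pUC origin, an f1 origin and an ampicillin resistance gene for propagation in E. coli. The record notes that a recombination-deficient strain is preferred, consistent with the repeated elements in the plasmid. A short left arm (about 1.1 kb) and a longer right arm (about 4.3 kb), both from Rosa26 intron 1, flank the payload. A PGK-driven diphtheria toxin A cassette sits outside the right arm and selects against random integrants.

The reporter cassette uses the CAG promoter (CMV enhancer, chicken β-actin promoter and chimeric intron). Next comes a loxP-flanked stop cassette made of three tandem SV40 polyadenylation signals, then the tdTomato coding sequence, a WPRE to boost transcript levels and a bGH poly(A) signal. The two loxP sites lie in the same orientation, so Cre excises the stop cassette and permits strong, permanent tdTomato expression in recombined cells and their progeny.

Downstream, a PGK-NeoR-PGK poly(A) cassette provides G418 selection of targeted cells. It is bracketed by φC31 attB and attP sites, which would allow integrase-mediated removal of the marker. Two minimal FRT sites are also annotated, one just after the CAG intron and one between the PGK promoter and NeoR, though the record does not state their purpose.

The two full-length sequence records differ by only a few bases and have the same annotation. The separate 615 bp GenBank record covers only part of the lox-stop region. The construct was used to generate Cre reporter mice for characterising Cre driver lines across the brain.
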