Addgene plasmid #22799: Ai9
Purpose: Rosa26 targeting vector, Cre-dependent tdtomato expression. See article for more colors.
Depositing lab: Hongkui Zeng. Depositing organization: Allen Institute. Publication: A robust and high-throughput Cre reporting and characterization system for the whole mouse brain. Madisen L, Zwingman TA, Sunkin SM, Oh SW, Zariwala HA, Gu H, Ng LL, Palmiter RD, Hawrylycz MJ, Jones AR, Lein ES, Zeng H. Nat Neurosci. 2010 Jan . 13(1):133-40. 10.1038/nn.2467 PubMed 20023653.
Backbone
  Vector backbone: Rosa26 Targeting Vector
  Backbone size w/o insert (bp): 9862
  Vector type: Mouse Targeting
  Selectable markers: Neomycin (select with G418)
Growth in bacteria
  Bacterial resistance: Ampicillin, 100 μg/mL
  Growth temperature: 37°C
  Growth strain: Stbl3
  Growth instructions: Best grown in bacterial strain that minimizes recombination (i.e., STBL2).
  Copy number: High Copy
Gene/Insert
  Gene/Insert name: CAG-Floxed tdTomato
  Species: n/a
  Insert size (bp): 7057
  Cloning method: Restriction Enzyme; 5′ cloning site PacI (not destroyed); 3′ cloning site AscI (not destroyed)
  Sequencing primers: 5′ n/a; 3′ n/a
Resource information
  A portion of this plasmid was derived from a plasmid made by: Backbone - Liqun Luo; tdTomato - Roger Tsien
Terms and licenses: Academic/Nonprofit Terms; Industry Terms: Not Available to Industry
How to cite: Ai9 was a gift from Hongkui Zeng (Addgene plasmid # 22799 ; http://n2t.net/addgene:22799 ; RRID:Addgene_22799)
