LOCUS       Exported 615 bp ds-DNA linear SYN 17-MAY-2021
DEFINITION  synthetic linear DNA
ACCESSION   .
VERSION     .
KEYWORDS    Ai9
SOURCE      synthetic DNA construct
  ORGANISM  synthetic DNA construct
REFERENCE   1 (bases 1 to 615)
  AUTHORS   Madisen L, Zwingman TA, Sunkin SM, Oh SW, Zariwala HA, Gu H, Ng LL,
            Palmiter RD, Hawrylycz MJ, Jones AR, Lein ES, Zeng H
  TITLE     A robust and high-throughput Cre reporting and characterization
            system for the whole mouse brain.
  JOURNAL   Nat Neurosci. 2010 Jan . 13(1):133-40.
  PUBMED    20023653
REFERENCE   2 (bases 1 to 615)
  AUTHORS   .
  TITLE     Direct Submission
  JOURNAL   Exported May 17, 2021 from SnapGene Server 1.1.58
            http://www.snapgene.com
FEATURES             Location/Qualifiers
     source          1..615
                     /organism="synthetic DNA construct"
                     /mol_type="other DNA"
     protein_bind    49..82
                     /label=loxP
                     /bound_moiety="Cre recombinase"
                     /note="Cre-mediated recombination occurs in the 8-bp core
                     sequence (GCATACAT)."
     polyA_signal    111..245
                     /label=SV40 poly(A) signal
                     /note="SV40 polyadenylation signal"
     polyA_signal    365..499
                     /label=SV40 poly(A) signal
                     /note="SV40 polyadenylation signal"
ORIGIN
        1 aaggccggcc gaattcgatc tagcttgggc tgcaggtcga gggacctaat aacttcgtat
       61 agcatacatt atacgaagtt atattaaggg ttccggatca gcttgatggg gatccagaca
      121 tgataagata cattgatgag tttggacaaa ccacaactag aatgcagtga aaaaaatgct
      181 ttatttgtga aatttgtgat gctattgctt tatttgtaac cattataagc tgcaataaac
      241 aagttaacaa caacaattgc attcatttta tgtttcaggt tcagggggag gtgtgggagg
      301 ttttttaaag caagtaaaac ctctacaaat gtggtatggc tgattatgat cctctagagt
      361 cgcagatcca gacatgataa gatacattga tgagtttgga caaaccacaa ctagaatgca
      421 gtgaaaaaaa tgctttattt gtgaaatttg tgatgctatt gctttatttg taaccattat
      481 aagctgcaat aaacaagtta acaacaacaa ttgcattcat tttatgtttc aggttcaggg
      541 ggaggtgtgg gaggtttttt aaagcaagta aaacctctac aaatgtggta tggctgatta
      601 tgatcctcta gagtc
//
