>Addgene plasmid #22799 | Ai9 | addgene partial sequence | sequence record 42539 | WPRE-R 5'-CATAGCGTAAAAGGAGCAACA-3'
ACAATTTTGTATCCAGAGGTTGATTATCGATAAGCTTGATATCGAATTCCTGCAGGGCCGGCCTTGTACG
CGTTAAGTGCAACACAATTCTTACTTGTACAGCTCGTCCATGCCGTACAGGAACAGGTGGTGGCGGCCCT
CGGAGCGCTCGTACTGTTCCACGATGGTGTAGTCCTCGTTGTGGGAGGTGATGTCCAGCTTGGTGTCCAC
GTAGTAGTAGCCGGGCAGTTGCACGGGCTTCTTGGCCATGTAGATGGTCTTGAACTCCACCAGGTAGTGG
CCGCCGTCCTTCAGCTTCAGGGCCTGGTGGATCTCGCCCTTCAGCACGCCGTCGCGGGGGTACAGGCGCT
CGGTGGAGGCCTCCCAGCCCATGGTCTTCTTCTGCATTACGGGGCCGTCGGGGGGGAAGTTGGTGCCGCG
CATCTTCACCTTGTAGATCAGCGTGCCGTCCTGCAGGGAGGAGTCCTGGGTCACGGTCACCAGACCGCCG
TCCTCGAAGTTCATCACGCGCTCCCACTTGAAGCCCTCGGGGAAGGACAGCTTCTTGTAATCGGGGATGT
CGGCGGGGTGCTTCACGTACGCCTTGGAGCCGTACATGAACTGGGGGGACAGGATGTCCCAGGCGAAGGG
CAGGGGGCCGCCCTTGGTCACCTTCAGCTTGGCGGTCTGGGTGCCCTCGTAGGGGCGGCCCTCGCC
