>Addgene plasmid #22799 | Ai9 | addgene partial sequence | sequence record 99895 | SV40-3 5'-ATTAAGGGCCAGCTCATTCCTCCCACTCAT-3'
TAGATCTATAGATCTCTCGTGGGATCATTGTTTTTCTCTTGATTCCCACTTTGTGGTTCTAAGTACTGTG
GTTTCCAAATGTGTCAGTTTCATAGCCTGAAGAACGAGATCAGCAGCCTCTGTTCCACATACACTTCATT
CTCAGTATTGTTTTGCCAAGTTCTAATTCCATCAGAAAGCTTGCAGAAGATCTCCCCAACTGGGGTAACC
TTTGAGTTCTCTCAGTTGGGGGGGCGCGCCGGCTAGAAGATGGGCGGGAGTCTTCTGGGCAGGCTTAAAG
GCTAACCTGGTGTGTGGGCGTTGTCCTGCAGGGGAATTGAACAGGTGTAAAATTGGAGGGACAAGACTTC
CCACAGATTTTCGGTTTTGTCGGGAAGTTTTTTAATAGGGGCAAATAAGGAAAATGGGAGGATAGGTAGT
CATCTGGGGTTTTATGCAGCAAAACTACAGGTTATTATTGCTTGTGATCCGCCTCGGAGTATTTTCCATC
GAGGTAGATTAAAGACATGCTCACCCGAGTTTTATACTCTCCTGCTTGAGATCCTTACTACAGTATGAAA
TTACAGTGTCGCGAGTTAGACTATGTAAGCAGAATT
