>Addgene plasmid #22799 | Ai9 | addgene partial sequence | sequence record 100910 | tdTomato-Rev  5'-tctttgatgacggccatgt-3'
CTGCCGCTGCCGGTGCTGCCGGTGCCATGCCCCAGGAACAGGTGGTGGCGGCCCTCGGAGCGCTCGTACT
GTTCCACGATGGTGTAGTCCTCGTTGTGGGAGGTGATGTCCAGCTTGGTGTCCACGTAGTAGTAGCCGGG
CAGTTGCACGGGCTTCTTGGCCATGTAGATGGTCTTGAACTCCACCAGGTAGTGGCCGCCGTCCTTCAGC
TTCAGGGCCTGGTGGATCTCGCCCTTCAGCACGCCGTCGCGGGGGTACAGGCGCTCGGTGGAGGCCTCCC
AGCCCATGGTCTTCTTCTGCATTACGGGGCCGTCGGGGGGGAAGTTGGTGCCGCGCATCTTCACCTTGTA
GATCAGCGTGCCGTCCTGCAGGGAGGAGTCCTGGGTCACGGTCACCAGACCGCCGTCCTCGAAGTTCATC
ACGCGCTCCCACTTGAAGCCCTCGGGGAAGGACAGCTTCTTGTAATCGGGGATGTCGGCGGGGTGCTTCA
CGTACGCCTTGGAGCCGTACATGAACTGGGGGGACAGGATGTCCCAGGCGAAGGGCAGGGGGCCGCCCTT
GGTCACCTTCAGCTTGGCGGTCTGGGTGCCCTCGTAGGGGCGGCCCTCGCCCTCGCCCTCGATCTCGAAC
TCGTGGCCGTTCATGGAGCCCTCCATGCGCACCTTGAAGCGCATGAACTCTTTGATGACCTCCTCGCCCT
TGCTCACCATGGTGGCGGGATCGTGTTGCACTTAACGCGTACAAGGCCGGCCGAATTCGATCTAGCTTGG
GCTGCAGGTCGAGGGACCTAATAACTTCGTATAGCATACATTATACGAAGTTATATTAAGGGTTCCGGAT
CAGCTTGA
