>Addgene plasmid #22799 | Ai9 | addgene partial sequence | sequence record 101093 | SV40-splice-R2 5'-CACAAACAATTAGAATCAGTAG-3'
TACACTTAAAAATTTTATATTTACCTTAGAGCTTTAAATCTCTGTAGGTAGTTTGTCCAATTATGTCACA
CCACAGAAGTAAGGTTCCTTCACAAAGAGATCGCCTGACACGATTTCCTGCACAGGCTTGAGCCATATAC
TCATACATCGCATCTTGGCCACGTTTTCCACGGGTTTCAAAATTAATCTCAAGTTCTACGCTTAACGCTT
TCGCCTGTTCCCAGTTATTAATATATTCAACGCTAGAACTCCCCTCAGCGAAGGGAAGGCTGAGCACTAC
ACGCGAAGCACCATCACCGAACCTTTTGATAAACTCTTCCGTTCCGACTTGCTCCATCAACGGTTCAGTG
AGACTTAAACCTAACTCTTTCTTAATAGTTTCGGCATTATCCACTTTTAGTGCGAGAACCTTCGTCAGTC
CTGGATACGTCACTTTGACCACGCCTCCAGCTTTTCCAGAGAGCGGGTTTTCATTATCTACAGAGTATCC
CGCAGCGTCGTATTTATTGTCGGTACTATAAAACCCTTTCCAATCATCGTCATAATTTCCTTGTGTACCA
GATTTTGGCTTTTGTATACCTTTTTGAATGGAATCTACATAACCAGGTTTAGTCCCGTGGTACGAAGAAA
AGTTTTCCATCACAAAAGATTTAGAAGAATCAACAACATCATCAGGATCCATGGCGAGGACCTGCAGGTC
GAAAGGCCCGGAGATGAGGAAGAGGAGAACAGCGCGGCAGACGTGCGCTTTTGAAGCGTGCAGAATGCCG
GGCCTCCGGAGGACCTTCGGGCGCCCGCCCCGCCCCTGAGCCCGCCCCTGAGCCCGCCCCCGGACCCACC
CCTTCCCAGCCTCTGAGCCCAGAAAGCGAAGGAGCAAAGCTGCTATTGGCCGCTGCCCCAAAGGCCTACC
CGCTTCCATTGCTCAGCGGTGCTGTCCATCTGCACGAGACTAGTGAGACGTGCTACTTCCATTTGTCACG
TCCTGCACGA
