>Addgene plasmid #22799 | Ai9 | addgene partial sequence | sequence record 101100 | CAGenhancer-F 5'-GGGCGTACTTGGCATATGAT-3'
TTTACCGTAAATACTCCACCCATTGACGTCAATGGAAAGTCCCTATTGGCGTTACTATGGGAACATACGT
CATTATTGACGTCAATGGGCGGGGGTCGTTGGGCGGTCAGCCAGGCGGGCCATTTACCGTAAGTTATGTA
ACGCGGAACTCCATATATGGGCTATGAACTAATGACCCCGTAATTGATTACTATTAATAACTAGATTCCT
GCAGAATTGTTTAAACGGTTAATTAAGGCTAGAAAGACTGGAGTTGCAGATCACGAGGGAAGAGGGGGAA
GGGATTCTCCCAGGCCCAGGGCGGTCCTCAGAAGCCAGGAGGCAGCAGAGAACTCCCAGAAAGGTATTGC
AACACTCCCCTCCCCCCTCCGGAGAAGGGTGCGGCCTTCTCCCCGCCTACTCCACTGCAGCTCCCTTACT
GATAACAACTCAGAGCGACTTTGGGAGAGCAAGTGCTTCCTGCCTCCAAAACAGCCCAACTGAGCCCTCG
CTCCTTCCCTCCACTCCCCGGAGTGCGCGATGGAGGTCTGGCTCAGCACGCCCCTCTTGAGGCAACTCAA
GTCGGAAACGTGCTTGCACCCGCCCCGCAGCCGCTCAGCCCTACTGCCCGTCCCCGCCCCCAGCGCGCGC
TTCCTGCCACGTTGCGCAGGGGCGCGCGGCCAGACTCTGCGGCGCGGGGCCGAGGGGAGGGCCGGAACCT
GGGAGCGCCTCCTCGCCGCCCCCGCTGGCCGGCGGATGGACTCAACTTGCACGAACACGAGCCAATGGCA
AGGGCCAGTTTTCTGGGCCCCGAGAGCCAATCAGACGACGAGGCCCGGCCGGCGGCGGGTAAAACGACTC
CCC
