>Addgene plasmid #22799 | Ai9 | addgene partial sequence | sequence record 101102 | R26-F2 5'-ACGCCTGGCTAAGTTGGATA-3'
TAACCAATACTAACTCCACTGGGTGGATTTTTAATTCAGTCAGTAGTCTTAAGTGGTCTTTATTGGCCCT
TCATTAAAATCTACTGTTCACTCTAACAGAGGCTGTTGGTACTAGTGGCACTTAAGCAACTTCCTACGGA
TATACTAGCAGATTAAGGGTCAGGGATAGAAACTAGTCTAGCGTTTTGTATACCTACCAGCTTTATACTA
CCTTGTTCTGATAGAAATATTTCAGGACATCTAGCTTATCGATACCGTCGACGGTATCGATAAGCTTGAT
ATCGAATTCTACCGGGTAGGGGAGGCGCTTTTCCCAAGGCAGTCTGGAGCATGCGCTTTAGCAGCCCCGC
TGGGCACTTGGCGCTACACAAGTGGCCTCTGGCCTCGCACACATTCCACATCCACCGGTAGGCGCCAACC
GGCTCCGTTCTTTGGTGGCCCCTTCGCGCCACCTTCTACTCCTCCCCTAGTCAGGAAGTTCCCCCCCGCC
CCGCAGCTCGCGTCGTGCAGGACGTGACAAATGGAAGTAGCACGTCTCACTAGTCTCGTGCAGATGGACA
GCACCGCTGAGCAATGGAAGCGGGTAGGCCTTTGGGGCAGCGGCCAATAGCAGCTTTGCTCCTTCGCTTT
CTGGGCTCAGAGGCTGGGAAGGGGTGGGTCCGGGGGCGGGCTCAGGGGCGGGCTCAGGGGCGGGGCGGGC
GCCCGAAGGTCCTCCGGAGGCCCGGCATTCTGCACGCTTCAAAAGCGCACGTCTGCCGCGCTGTTCTCCT
CTTCCTCATCTCCGGGCCTTTCGACCTGCAGGTCCTCGCCATGGATCCTGATGATGTTGTTGATTCTTCT
AAATCTTTTGTGATGGAAAACTTTTCTTCGTACCACGGGACTAAACCTGGTTATGTAGATTCCATTCAAA
AAGGTATACAAAAGCCAAAATCTGGTACACAAGGAAATTATGACGATGATTGGAAAGGGTTTTATAGTAC
CGACAATAAATACGACGCTGCGG
