>Addgene plasmid #22799 | Ai9 | addgene partial sequence | sequence record 338152 | pGalW-R 5'-AAAGGGAATAAGGGCGACAC-3'
TATTTAGAAAAATAAACAAATAGGGGTTCCGCGCACATTTCCCCGAAAAGTGCCACCTG
[124 nt withheld, positions 60-183]
C
[91 nt withheld, positions 185-275]
A
[49 nt withheld, positions 277-325]
CCTTTGACGTTGGAGTCCACGTTCTTT
[37 nt withheld, positions 353-389]
ACCCTATCTCGGTCTATTCTTTTGATTTATAAGGGATTTTGCCGATTTCGGCCTATTGGTTAAAAAATGA
GCTGATTTAACAAAAATTTAACGCGAATTTTAACAAAATATTAACGCTTACAATTTCCATTCGCCATTCA
GGCTGCGCAACTGTTGGGAA
