>Addgene plasmid #22799 | Ai9 Sequencing Result | analyzer sequence | sequence record 99876
TCCGAGCGTGGTGGAGCCGTTCTGTGAGACAGCCGGGTACGAGTCGTGACGCTGGAAGGGGCAAGCGGGT
GGTGGGCAGGAATGCGGTCCGCCCTGCAGCAACCGGAGGGGGAGGGAGAAGGGAGCGGAAAAGTCTCCAC
CGGACGCGGCCATGGCTCGGGGGGGGGGGGG
